# Supplementary material for: Roles of the ClC chloride channel CLH-1 in food-associated salt chemotaxis behavior of C. elegans
Source: eLife. 2021 Jan 25;10:e55701. doi: 10.7554/eLife.55701 (PMC7834019; doi:10.7554/eLife.55701)
Supplement: Supplementary file 4. [file elife-55701-supp4.zip › Plasmid constructions/pCDNA3.1-clh-1cDNA(pe572).ape]

LOCUS       pCDNA3_1_clh_1cD        8137 bp ds-DNA     linear       15-FEB-2020
DEFINITION  .
ACCESSION   
VERSION     
SOURCE      .
  ORGANISM  .
COMMENT     
COMMENT     ApEinfo:methylated:1
FEATURES             Location/Qualifiers
     primer_bind     complement(5914..5926)
                     /label=EGFP+Link4AS
                     /ApEinfo_fwdcolor=yellow
                     /ApEinfo_revcolor=purple
                     /ApEinfo_graphicformat=arrow_data {{0 1 2 0 0 -1} {} 0}
                     width 5 offset 0
     primer_bind     complement(3943..3955)
                     /label=BamH1+IPRv
                     /ApEinfo_fwdcolor=yellow
                     /ApEinfo_revcolor=purple
                     /ApEinfo_graphicformat=arrow_data {{0 1 2 0 0 -1} {} 0}
                     width 5 offset 0
     misc_feature    905..1032
                     /label=exon1
                     /ApEinfo_fwdcolor=#fff300
                     /ApEinfo_revcolor=green
                     /ApEinfo_graphicformat=arrow_data {{0 1 2 0 0 -1} {} 0}
                     width 5 offset 0
     primer_bind     4348..4360
                     /label=polyA-Sac1R1
                     /ApEinfo_fwdcolor=yellow
                     /ApEinfo_revcolor=purple
                     /ApEinfo_graphicformat=arrow_data {{0 1 2 0 0 -1} {} 0}
                     width 5 offset 0
     misc_feature    3218..3325
                     /label=exon15
                     /ApEinfo_fwdcolor=#fff803
                     /ApEinfo_revcolor=green
                     /ApEinfo_graphicformat=arrow_data {{0 1 2 0 0 -1} {} 0}
                     width 5 offset 0
     primer_bind     complement(6259..6271)
                     /label=Spe1-GnRH2F1
                     /ApEinfo_fwdcolor=yellow
                     /ApEinfo_revcolor=purple
                     /ApEinfo_graphicformat=arrow_data {{0 1 2 0 0 -1} {} 0}
                     width 5 offset 0
     primer_bind     complement(5996..6008)
                     /label=Spe1-polyAR1
                     /ApEinfo_fwdcolor=yellow
                     /ApEinfo_revcolor=purple
                     /ApEinfo_graphicformat=arrow_data {{0 1 2 0 0 -1} {} 0}
                     width 5 offset 0
     misc_feature    3326..3509
                     /label=exon16
                     /ApEinfo_fwdcolor=#ff8400
                     /ApEinfo_revcolor=green
                     /ApEinfo_graphicformat=arrow_data {{0 1 2 0 0 -1} {} 0}
                     width 5 offset 0
     primer_bind     65..77
                     /label= Apa1-42sp50R1
                     /ApEinfo_fwdcolor=yellow
                     /ApEinfo_revcolor=purple
                     /ApEinfo_graphicformat=arrow_data {{0 1 2 0 0 -1} {} 0}
                     width 5 offset 0
     primer_bind     complement(5906..5918)
                     /label=Mlu1+EGFPPolyA-AS
                     /ApEinfo_fwdcolor=yellow
                     /ApEinfo_revcolor=purple
                     /ApEinfo_graphicformat=arrow_data {{0 1 2 0 0 -1} {} 0}
                     width 5 offset 0
     misc_feature    1033..1089
                     /label=exon2
                     /ApEinfo_fwdcolor=#ff7400
                     /ApEinfo_revcolor=green
                     /ApEinfo_graphicformat=arrow_data {{0 1 2 0 0 -1} {} 0}
                     width 5 offset 0
     primer_bind     4398..4410
                     /label=polyA+GA-vector Rv
                     /ApEinfo_fwdcolor=yellow
                     /ApEinfo_revcolor=purple
                     /ApEinfo_graphicformat=arrow_data {{0 1 2 0 0 -1} {} 0}
                     width 5 offset 0
     misc_feature    3510..3625
                     /label=exon17
                     /ApEinfo_fwdcolor=#fff100
                     /ApEinfo_revcolor=green
                     /ApEinfo_graphicformat=arrow_data {{0 1 2 0 0 -1} {} 0}
                     width 5 offset 0
     primer_bind     4258..4270
                     /label=polyA+GA-vector Rv2
                     /ApEinfo_fwdcolor=yellow
                     /ApEinfo_revcolor=purple
                     /ApEinfo_graphicformat=arrow_data {{0 1 2 0 0 -1} {} 0}
                     width 5 offset 0
     primer_bind     4212..4224
                     /label=polyA+GA-vector Rv3
                     /ApEinfo_fwdcolor=yellow
                     /ApEinfo_revcolor=purple
                     /ApEinfo_graphicformat=arrow_data {{0 1 2 0 0 -1} {} 0}
                     width 5 offset 0
     misc_feature    1090..1238
                     /label=exon3
                     /ApEinfo_fwdcolor=#fffe00
                     /ApEinfo_revcolor=green
                     /ApEinfo_graphicformat=arrow_data {{0 1 2 0 0 -1} {} 0}
                     width 5 offset 0
     primer_bind     7128..7140
                     /label=SpeI_ISceI_AmprSE
                     /ApEinfo_fwdcolor=yellow
                     /ApEinfo_revcolor=purple
                     /ApEinfo_graphicformat=arrow_data {{0 1 2 0 0 -1} {} 0}
                     width 5 offset 0
     primer_bind     complement(8028..8040)
                     /label=SpeI+AmprAS
                     /ApEinfo_fwdcolor=yellow
                     /ApEinfo_revcolor=purple
                     /ApEinfo_graphicformat=arrow_data {{0 1 2 0 0 -1} {} 0}
                     width 5 offset 0
     misc_feature    1239..1358
                     /label=exon4
                     /ApEinfo_fwdcolor=#ff7a00
                     /ApEinfo_revcolor=green
                     /ApEinfo_graphicformat=arrow_data {{0 1 2 0 0 -1} {} 0}
                     width 5 offset 0
     primer_bind     complement(5906..5918)
                     /label=MluIsce+EGFPpolAAS
                     /ApEinfo_fwdcolor=yellow
                     /ApEinfo_revcolor=purple
                     /ApEinfo_graphicformat=arrow_data {{0 1 2 0 0 -1} {} 0}
                     width 5 offset 0
     primer_bind     complement(5906..5918)
                     /label=MluIsce+EGFPpolyAAS
                     /ApEinfo_fwdcolor=yellow
                     /ApEinfo_revcolor=purple
                     /ApEinfo_graphicformat=arrow_data {{0 1 2 0 0 -1} {} 0}
                     width 5 offset 0
     misc_feature    complement(3606..3625)
                     /label=cr1
                     /ApEinfo_fwdcolor=cyan
                     /ApEinfo_revcolor=green
                     /ApEinfo_graphicformat=arrow_data {{0 1 2 0 0 -1} {} 0}
                     width 5 offset 0
     primer_bind     complement(5906..5918)
                     /label=EGFPpolyA-AS+Apa1
                     /ApEinfo_fwdcolor=yellow
                     /ApEinfo_revcolor=purple
                     /ApEinfo_graphicformat=arrow_data {{0 1 2 0 0 -1} {} 0}
                     width 5 offset 0
     misc_feature    1359..1490
                     /label=exon5
                     /ApEinfo_fwdcolor=#ffec00
                     /ApEinfo_revcolor=green
                     /ApEinfo_graphicformat=arrow_data {{0 1 2 0 0 -1} {} 0}
                     width 5 offset 0
     primer_bind     complement(7507..7519)
                     /label=AmpR-SE
                     /ApEinfo_fwdcolor=yellow
                     /ApEinfo_revcolor=purple
                     /ApEinfo_graphicformat=arrow_data {{0 1 2 0 0 -1} {} 0}
                     width 5 offset 0
     primer_bind     complement(5906..5918)
                     /label= EcoR1+egfppolAas
                     /ApEinfo_fwdcolor=yellow
                     /ApEinfo_revcolor=purple
                     /ApEinfo_graphicformat=arrow_data {{0 1 2 0 0 -1} {} 0}
                     width 5 offset 0
     misc_feature    1491..1624
                     /label=exon6
                     /ApEinfo_fwdcolor=#ff8400
                     /ApEinfo_revcolor=green
                     /ApEinfo_graphicformat=arrow_data {{0 1 2 0 0 -1} {} 0}
                     width 5 offset 0
     primer_bind     7128..7140
                     /label=MluI_ISceI_AmprSE
                     /ApEinfo_fwdcolor=yellow
                     /ApEinfo_revcolor=purple
                     /ApEinfo_graphicformat=arrow_data {{0 1 2 0 0 -1} {} 0}
                     width 5 offset 0
     primer_bind     complement(8028..8040)
                     /label=MluI+Ampr_AS
                     /ApEinfo_fwdcolor=yellow
                     /ApEinfo_revcolor=purple
                     /ApEinfo_graphicformat=arrow_data {{0 1 2 0 0 -1} {} 0}
                     width 5 offset 0
     misc_feature    1625..1787
                     /label=exon7
                     /ApEinfo_fwdcolor=#fffa00
                     /ApEinfo_revcolor=green
                     /ApEinfo_graphicformat=arrow_data {{0 1 2 0 0 -1} {} 0}
                     width 5 offset 0
     primer_bind     870..882
                     /label=?s?V�i-5)
                     /ApEinfo_fwdcolor=yellow
                     /ApEinfo_revcolor=purple
                     /ApEinfo_graphicformat=arrow_data {{0 1 2 0 0 -1} {} 0}
                     width 5 offset 0
     primer_bind     complement(5893..5905)
                     /label=K/RREVfusion
                     /ApEinfo_fwdcolor=yellow
                     /ApEinfo_revcolor=purple
                     /ApEinfo_graphicformat=arrow_data {{0 1 2 0 0 -1} {} 0}
                     width 5 offset 0
     primer_bind     complement(5917..5929)
                     /label=pCMLC-Age-AS
                     /ApEinfo_fwdcolor=yellow
                     /ApEinfo_revcolor=purple
                     /ApEinfo_graphicformat=arrow_data {{0 1 2 0 0 -1} {} 0}
                     width 5 offset 0
     primer_bind     740..752
                     /label=pCMLC-SE1
                     /ApEinfo_fwdcolor=yellow
                     /ApEinfo_revcolor=purple
                     /ApEinfo_graphicformat=arrow_data {{0 1 2 0 0 -1} {} 0}
                     width 5 offset 0
     primer_bind     complement(5891..5903)
                     /label=HG-gnrh-krREV
                     /ApEinfo_fwdcolor=yellow
                     /ApEinfo_revcolor=purple
                     /ApEinfo_graphicformat=arrow_data {{0 1 2 0 0 -1} {} 0}
                     width 5 offset 0
     primer_bind     5826..5838
                     /label=KR900
                     /ApEinfo_fwdcolor=yellow
                     /ApEinfo_revcolor=purple
                     /ApEinfo_graphicformat=arrow_data {{0 1 2 0 0 -1} {} 0}
                     width 5 offset 0
     primer_bind     complement(5911..5923)
                     /label=PEGFP-AS3New
                     /ApEinfo_fwdcolor=yellow
                     /ApEinfo_revcolor=purple
                     /ApEinfo_graphicformat=arrow_data {{0 1 2 0 0 -1} {} 0}
                     width 5 offset 0
     primer_bind     complement(5919..5931)
                     /label=FP635-R2
                     /ApEinfo_fwdcolor=yellow
                     /ApEinfo_revcolor=purple
                     /ApEinfo_graphicformat=arrow_data {{0 1 2 0 0 -1} {} 0}
                     width 5 offset 0
     misc_feature    2936..2955
                     /label=cf3
                     /ApEinfo_fwdcolor=#00ffff
                     /ApEinfo_revcolor=green
                     /ApEinfo_graphicformat=arrow_data {{0 1 2 0 0 -1} {} 0}
                     width 5 offset 0
     primer_bind     4175..4187
                     /label=KillerRedRevfor
                     /ApEinfo_fwdcolor=yellow
                     /ApEinfo_revcolor=purple
                     /ApEinfo_graphicformat=arrow_data {{0 1 2 0 0 -1} {} 0}
                     width 5 offset 0
     primer_bind     4376..4388
                     /label=eGFPREVfusion
                     /ApEinfo_fwdcolor=yellow
                     /ApEinfo_revcolor=purple
                     /ApEinfo_graphicformat=arrow_data {{0 1 2 0 0 -1} {} 0}
                     width 5 offset 0
     misc_feature    3287..3306
                     /label=f10
                     /ApEinfo_fwdcolor=#00ffff
                     /ApEinfo_revcolor=green
                     /ApEinfo_graphicformat=arrow_data {{0 1 2 0 0 -1} {} 0}
                     width 5 offset 0
     primer_bind     complement(5920..5932)
                     /label=PCMLC-AS3
                     /ApEinfo_fwdcolor=yellow
                     /ApEinfo_revcolor=purple
                     /ApEinfo_graphicformat=arrow_data {{0 1 2 0 0 -1} {} 0}
                     width 5 offset 0
     primer_bind     complement(5911..5923)
                     /label=PEGFP-AS3
                     /ApEinfo_fwdcolor=yellow
                     /ApEinfo_revcolor=purple
                     /ApEinfo_graphicformat=arrow_data {{0 1 2 0 0 -1} {} 0}
                     width 5 offset 0
     misc_feature    1788..2004
                     /label=exon8
                     /ApEinfo_fwdcolor=#ff8600
                     /ApEinfo_revcolor=green
                     /ApEinfo_graphicformat=arrow_data {{0 1 2 0 0 -1} {} 0}
                     width 5 offset 0
     primer_bind     complement(5887..5899)
                     /label=AcGFP-polyA-R1
                     /ApEinfo_fwdcolor=yellow
                     /ApEinfo_revcolor=purple
                     /ApEinfo_graphicformat=arrow_data {{0 1 2 0 0 -1} {} 0}
                     width 5 offset 0
     misc_feature    905..924
                     /label=cf1
                     /ApEinfo_fwdcolor=#00ffff
                     /ApEinfo_revcolor=green
                     /ApEinfo_graphicformat=arrow_data {{0 1 2 0 0 -1} {} 0}
                     width 5 offset 0
     primer_bind     complement(5983..5995)
                     /label=GnRH-killerRedseq
                     /ApEinfo_fwdcolor=yellow
                     /ApEinfo_revcolor=purple
                     /ApEinfo_graphicformat=arrow_data {{0 1 2 0 0 -1} {} 0}
                     width 5 offset 0
     primer_bind     5495..5507
                     /label=Km-F3
                     /ApEinfo_fwdcolor=yellow
                     /ApEinfo_revcolor=purple
                     /ApEinfo_graphicformat=arrow_data {{0 1 2 0 0 -1} {} 0}
                     width 5 offset 0
     misc_feature    2936..2982
                     /label=exon11
                     /ApEinfo_fwdcolor=#fffb00
                     /ApEinfo_revcolor=green
                     /ApEinfo_graphicformat=arrow_data {{0 1 2 0 0 -1} {} 0}
                     width 5 offset 0
     primer_bind     complement(5887..5899)
                     /label=polyA-SceI-R1
                     /ApEinfo_fwdcolor=yellow
                     /ApEinfo_revcolor=purple
                     /ApEinfo_graphicformat=arrow_data {{0 1 2 0 0 -1} {} 0}
                     width 5 offset 0
     misc_feature    2005..2106
                     /label=exon9
                     /ApEinfo_fwdcolor=#fff300
                     /ApEinfo_revcolor=green
                     /ApEinfo_graphicformat=arrow_data {{0 1 2 0 0 -1} {} 0}
                     width 5 offset 0
     primer_bind     complement(5983..5995)
                     /label=M13-Reverse
                     /ApEinfo_fwdcolor=yellow
                     /ApEinfo_revcolor=purple
                     /ApEinfo_graphicformat=arrow_data {{0 1 2 0 0 -1} {} 0}
                     width 5 offset 0
     primer_bind     870..882
                     /label=pcDNA-T7
                     /ApEinfo_fwdcolor=yellow
                     /ApEinfo_revcolor=purple
                     /ApEinfo_graphicformat=arrow_data {{0 1 2 0 0 -1} {} 0}
                     width 5 offset 0
     misc_feature    2983..3027
                     /label=exon12
                     /ApEinfo_fwdcolor=#ff7a00
                     /ApEinfo_revcolor=green
                     /ApEinfo_graphicformat=arrow_data {{0 1 2 0 0 -1} {} 0}
                     width 5 offset 0
     primer_bind     complement(3731..3743)
                     /label=pcDNA-rev
                     /ApEinfo_fwdcolor=yellow
                     /ApEinfo_revcolor=purple
                     /ApEinfo_graphicformat=arrow_data {{0 1 2 0 0 -1} {} 0}
                     width 5 offset 0
     misc_feature    2107..2745
                     /label=exon10
                     /ApEinfo_fwdcolor=#ff8100
                     /ApEinfo_revcolor=green
                     /ApEinfo_graphicformat=arrow_data {{0 1 2 0 0 -1} {} 0}
                     width 5 offset 0
     primer_bind     complement(5875..5887)
                     /label=polyA-ampr-R1
                     /ApEinfo_fwdcolor=yellow
                     /ApEinfo_revcolor=purple
                     /ApEinfo_graphicformat=arrow_data {{0 1 2 0 0 -1} {} 0}
                     width 5 offset 0
     primer_bind     complement(8054..8066)
                     /label=polyA-ampr-F1
                     /ApEinfo_fwdcolor=yellow
                     /ApEinfo_revcolor=purple
                     /ApEinfo_graphicformat=arrow_data {{0 1 2 0 0 -1} {} 0}
                     width 5 offset 0
     primer_bind     7143..7155
                     /label=ampr-R1
                     /ApEinfo_fwdcolor=yellow
                     /ApEinfo_revcolor=purple
                     /ApEinfo_graphicformat=arrow_data {{0 1 2 0 0 -1} {} 0}
                     width 5 offset 0
     misc_feature    3028..3154
                     /label=exon13
                     /ApEinfo_fwdcolor=#ffec00
                     /ApEinfo_revcolor=green
                     /ApEinfo_graphicformat=arrow_data {{0 1 2 0 0 -1} {} 0}
                     width 5 offset 0
     primer_bind     complement(5880..5892)
                     /label=polyA-R1
                     /ApEinfo_fwdcolor=yellow
                     /ApEinfo_revcolor=purple
                     /ApEinfo_graphicformat=arrow_data {{0 1 2 0 0 -1} {} 0}
                     width 5 offset 0
     misc_feature    2746..2935
                     /label=exon11(1)
                     /ApEinfo_label=exon11
                     /ApEinfo_fwdcolor=#fffb00
                     /ApEinfo_revcolor=green
                     /ApEinfo_graphicformat=arrow_data {{0 1 2 0 0 -1} {} 0}
                     width 5 offset 0
     primer_bind     complement(5889..5901)
                     /label=hrGFPAS1
                     /ApEinfo_fwdcolor=yellow
                     /ApEinfo_revcolor=purple
                     /ApEinfo_graphicformat=arrow_data {{0 1 2 0 0 -1} {} 0}
                     width 5 offset 0
     primer_bind     complement(5889..5901)
                     /label=hrGFPAS2
                     /ApEinfo_fwdcolor=yellow
                     /ApEinfo_revcolor=purple
                     /ApEinfo_graphicformat=arrow_data {{0 1 2 0 0 -1} {} 0}
                     width 5 offset 0
     primer_bind     complement(8056..8068)
                     /label=ampr-F1
                     /ApEinfo_fwdcolor=yellow
                     /ApEinfo_revcolor=purple
                     /ApEinfo_graphicformat=arrow_data {{0 1 2 0 0 -1} {} 0}
                     width 5 offset 0
     misc_feature    3155..3217
                     /label=exon14
                     /ApEinfo_fwdcolor=#ff8100
                     /ApEinfo_revcolor=green
                     /ApEinfo_graphicformat=arrow_data {{0 1 2 0 0 -1} {} 0}
                     width 5 offset 0
     primer_bind     7980..7992
                     /label=ampr-R1(1)
                     /ApEinfo_label=ampr-R1
                     /ApEinfo_fwdcolor=yellow
                     /ApEinfo_revcolor=purple
                     /ApEinfo_graphicformat=arrow_data {{0 1 2 0 0 -1} {} 0}
                     width 5 offset 0
     primer_bind     complement(7513..7525)
                     /label=ampr-F2
                     /ApEinfo_fwdcolor=yellow
                     /ApEinfo_revcolor=purple
                     /ApEinfo_graphicformat=arrow_data {{0 1 2 0 0 -1} {} 0}
                     width 5 offset 0
     primer_bind     7404..7416
                     /label=ampr-R2
                     /ApEinfo_fwdcolor=yellow
                     /ApEinfo_revcolor=purple
                     /ApEinfo_graphicformat=arrow_data {{0 1 2 0 0 -1} {} 0}
                     width 5 offset 0
     primer_bind     complement(5913..5925)
                     /label=SpeEGFPpolyA-AS
                     /ApEinfo_fwdcolor=yellow
                     /ApEinfo_revcolor=purple
                     /ApEinfo_graphicformat=arrow_data {{0 1 2 0 0 -1} {} 0}
                     width 5 offset 0
     primer_bind     complement(5911..5923)
                     /label=egfppolAAS
                     /ApEinfo_fwdcolor=yellow
                     /ApEinfo_revcolor=purple
                     /ApEinfo_graphicformat=arrow_data {{0 1 2 0 0 -1} {} 0}
                     width 5 offset 0
     misc_feature    905..924
                     /label=cf1(1)
                     /ApEinfo_label=cf1
                     /ApEinfo_fwdcolor=#00ffff
                     /ApEinfo_revcolor=green
                     /ApEinfo_graphicformat=arrow_data {{0 1 2 0 0 -1} {} 0}
                     width 5 offset 0
     primer_bind     complement(5869..5881)
                     /label=nheI+cmlcEGFP-R1
                     /ApEinfo_fwdcolor=yellow
                     /ApEinfo_revcolor=purple
                     /ApEinfo_graphicformat=arrow_data {{0 1 2 0 0 -1} {} 0}
                     width 5 offset 0
     misc_feature    complement(950..969)
                     /label=cr3
                     /ApEinfo_fwdcolor=cyan
                     /ApEinfo_revcolor=green
                     /ApEinfo_graphicformat=arrow_data {{0 1 2 0 0 -1} {} 0}
                     width 5 offset 0
     primer_bind     complement(5617..5629)
                     /label=FSH1arm-Km-R2
                     /ApEinfo_fwdcolor=yellow
                     /ApEinfo_revcolor=purple
                     /ApEinfo_graphicformat=arrow_data {{0 1 2 0 0 -1} {} 0}
                     width 5 offset 0
     misc_feature    3028..3039
                     /label=nothing beta
                     /ApEinfo_fwdcolor=#8000ff
                     /ApEinfo_revcolor=#8000ff
                     /ApEinfo_graphicformat=arrow_data {{0 1 2 0 0 -1} {} 0}
                     width 5 offset 0
     primer_bind     complement(5617..5629)
                     /label=LH1arm-Km-R2
                     /ApEinfo_fwdcolor=yellow
                     /ApEinfo_revcolor=purple
                     /ApEinfo_graphicformat=arrow_data {{0 1 2 0 0 -1} {} 0}
                     width 5 offset 0
     misc_feature    1360..1380
                     /label=f3
                     /ApEinfo_fwdcolor=#00ffff
                     /ApEinfo_revcolor=green
                     /ApEinfo_graphicformat=arrow_data {{0 1 2 0 0 -1} {} 0}
                     width 5 offset 0
     primer_bind     4383..4395
                     /label=GFP-polyA-AS
                     /ApEinfo_fwdcolor=yellow
                     /ApEinfo_revcolor=purple
                     /ApEinfo_graphicformat=arrow_data {{0 1 2 0 0 -1} {} 0}
                     width 5 offset 0
     misc_feature    1967..1986
                     /label=f5
                     /ApEinfo_fwdcolor=cyan
                     /ApEinfo_revcolor=green
                     /ApEinfo_graphicformat=arrow_data {{0 1 2 0 0 -1} {} 0}
                     width 5 offset 0
     primer_bind     4383..4395
                     /label=hrGFP-eGFP-AS
                     /ApEinfo_fwdcolor=yellow
                     /ApEinfo_revcolor=purple
                     /ApEinfo_graphicformat=arrow_data {{0 1 2 0 0 -1} {} 0}
                     width 5 offset 0
     misc_feature    2518..2537
                     /label=f7
                     /ApEinfo_fwdcolor=#00ffff
                     /ApEinfo_revcolor=green
                     /ApEinfo_graphicformat=arrow_data {{0 1 2 0 0 -1} {} 0}
                     width 5 offset 0
     primer_bind     complement(5913..5925)
                     /label=hrGFP-eGFP-SE
                     /ApEinfo_fwdcolor=yellow
                     /ApEinfo_revcolor=purple
                     /ApEinfo_graphicformat=arrow_data {{0 1 2 0 0 -1} {} 0}
                     width 5 offset 0
     misc_feature    1761..1782
                     /label=geno-f
                     /ApEinfo_fwdcolor=#00ffff
                     /ApEinfo_revcolor=green
                     /ApEinfo_graphicformat=arrow_data {{0 1 2 0 0 -1} {} 0}
                     width 5 offset 0
     primer_bind     complement(5996..6008)
                     /label=PcR-XL-TOPO-up
                     /ApEinfo_fwdcolor=yellow
                     /ApEinfo_revcolor=purple
                     /ApEinfo_graphicformat=arrow_data {{0 1 2 0 0 -1} {} 0}
                     width 5 offset 0
     misc_feature    complement(1848..1867)
                     /label=geno-r
                     /ApEinfo_fwdcolor=cyan
                     /ApEinfo_revcolor=green
                     /ApEinfo_graphicformat=arrow_data {{0 1 2 0 0 -1} {} 0}
                     width 5 offset 0
     primer_bind     complement(5913..5925)
                     /label=Kiss1-3k-EGFP-AS
                     /ApEinfo_fwdcolor=yellow
                     /ApEinfo_revcolor=purple
                     /ApEinfo_graphicformat=arrow_data {{0 1 2 0 0 -1} {} 0}
                     width 5 offset 0
     primer_bind     complement(5913..5925)
                     /label=Kiss1-3k-EGFP-SE
                     /ApEinfo_fwdcolor=yellow
                     /ApEinfo_revcolor=purple
                     /ApEinfo_graphicformat=arrow_data {{0 1 2 0 0 -1} {} 0}
                     width 5 offset 0
     misc_feature    1783..1783
                     /label=G->A
                     /ApEinfo_fwdcolor=#ff0000
                     /ApEinfo_revcolor=green
                     /ApEinfo_graphicformat=arrow_data {{0 1 2 0 0 -1} {} 0}
                     width 5 offset 0
     primer_bind     complement(5911..5923)
                     /label=AcGFP-cmlc-AS
                     /ApEinfo_fwdcolor=yellow
                     /ApEinfo_revcolor=purple
                     /ApEinfo_graphicformat=arrow_data {{0 1 2 0 0 -1} {} 0}
                     width 5 offset 0
     primer_bind     complement(5913..5925)
                     /label=AcGFP-cmlc-SE
                     /ApEinfo_fwdcolor=yellow
                     /ApEinfo_revcolor=purple
                     /ApEinfo_graphicformat=arrow_data {{0 1 2 0 0 -1} {} 0}
                     width 5 offset 0
     primer_bind     complement(5913..5925)
                     /label=kiss2exon2-cmlc-SE
                     /ApEinfo_fwdcolor=yellow
                     /ApEinfo_revcolor=purple
                     /ApEinfo_graphicformat=arrow_data {{0 1 2 0 0 -1} {} 0}
                     width 5 offset 0
     primer_bind     complement(5913..5925)
                     /label=Kiss1-3k-cmlc-cgAS
                     /ApEinfo_fwdcolor=yellow
                     /ApEinfo_revcolor=purple
                     /ApEinfo_graphicformat=arrow_data {{0 1 2 0 0 -1} {} 0}
                     width 5 offset 0
     primer_bind     complement(5913..5925)
                     /label=Kiss1-3k-cmlc-gcSE
                     /ApEinfo_fwdcolor=yellow
                     /ApEinfo_revcolor=purple
                     /ApEinfo_graphicformat=arrow_data {{0 1 2 0 0 -1} {} 0}
                     width 5 offset 0
     primer_bind     complement(5913..5925)
                     /label=Kpn-cmlc-EGFP(c)SE
                     /ApEinfo_fwdcolor=yellow
                     /ApEinfo_revcolor=purple
                     /ApEinfo_graphicformat=arrow_data {{0 1 2 0 0 -1} {} 0}
                     width 5 offset 0
     primer_bind     complement(5989..6001)
                     /label=pCRXLTOPO-SE(-70)
                     /ApEinfo_fwdcolor=yellow
                     /ApEinfo_revcolor=purple
                     /ApEinfo_graphicformat=arrow_data {{0 1 2 0 0 -1} {} 0}
                     width 5 offset 0
     primer_bind     complement(5914..5926)
                     /label=InFu-cmlc-EGFP-AS1
                     /ApEinfo_fwdcolor=yellow
                     /ApEinfo_revcolor=purple
                     /ApEinfo_graphicformat=arrow_data {{0 1 2 0 0 -1} {} 0}
                     width 5 offset 0
     primer_bind     complement(5914..5926)
                     /label=IF-kiss2(3k)EGFP-S
                     /ApEinfo_fwdcolor=yellow
                     /ApEinfo_revcolor=purple
                     /ApEinfo_graphicformat=arrow_data {{0 1 2 0 0 -1} {} 0}
                     width 5 offset 0
     primer_bind     complement(3946..3958)
                     /label=Sal?T�{IP-R1
                     /ApEinfo_fwdcolor=yellow
                     /ApEinfo_revcolor=purple
                     /ApEinfo_graphicformat=arrow_data {{0 1 2 0 0 -1} {} 0}
                     width 5 offset 0
     primer_bind     complement(5911..5923)
                     /label=AcGFP-AS
                     /ApEinfo_fwdcolor=yellow
                     /ApEinfo_revcolor=purple
                     /ApEinfo_graphicformat=arrow_data {{0 1 2 0 0 -1} {} 0}
                     width 5 offset 0
     primer_bind     complement(3946..3958)
                     /label=BGHpolyA-R1
                     /ApEinfo_fwdcolor=yellow
                     /ApEinfo_revcolor=purple
                     /ApEinfo_graphicformat=arrow_data {{0 1 2 0 0 -1} {} 0}
                     width 5 offset 0
     primer_bind     complement(5906..5918)
                     /label=Bgl-Cre-AS1
                     /ApEinfo_fwdcolor=yellow
                     /ApEinfo_revcolor=purple
                     /ApEinfo_graphicformat=arrow_data {{0 1 2 0 0 -1} {} 0}
                     width 5 offset 0
     primer_bind     complement(5914..5926)
                     /label=kiss1-cmlc-rec-AS1
                     /ApEinfo_fwdcolor=yellow
                     /ApEinfo_revcolor=purple
                     /ApEinfo_graphicformat=arrow_data {{0 1 2 0 0 -1} {} 0}
                     width 5 offset 0
     primer_bind     complement(5921..5933)
                     /label=TtT1
                     /ApEinfo_fwdcolor=yellow
                     /ApEinfo_revcolor=purple
                     /ApEinfo_graphicformat=arrow_data {{0 1 2 0 0 -1} {} 0}
                     width 5 offset 0
     primer_bind     complement(5917..5929)
                     /label=TtT2
                     /ApEinfo_fwdcolor=yellow
                     /ApEinfo_revcolor=purple
                     /ApEinfo_graphicformat=arrow_data {{0 1 2 0 0 -1} {} 0}
                     width 5 offset 0
     primer_bind     complement(5917..5929)
                     /label=TtH1
                     /ApEinfo_fwdcolor=yellow
                     /ApEinfo_revcolor=purple
                     /ApEinfo_graphicformat=arrow_data {{0 1 2 0 0 -1} {} 0}
                     width 5 offset 0
     primer_bind     complement(3946..3958)
                     /label=NheI+IP-R1
                     /ApEinfo_fwdcolor=yellow
                     /ApEinfo_revcolor=purple
                     /ApEinfo_graphicformat=arrow_data {{0 1 2 0 0 -1} {} 0}
                     width 5 offset 0
     primer_bind     complement(5908..5920)
                     /label=pAdummyASlong
                     /ApEinfo_fwdcolor=yellow
                     /ApEinfo_revcolor=purple
                     /ApEinfo_graphicformat=arrow_data {{0 1 2 0 0 -1} {} 0}
                     width 5 offset 0
     primer_bind     complement(5982..5994)
                     /label=Cre-seq-AS1
                     /ApEinfo_fwdcolor=yellow
                     /ApEinfo_revcolor=purple
                     /ApEinfo_graphicformat=arrow_data {{0 1 2 0 0 -1} {} 0}
                     width 5 offset 0
     primer_bind     4348..4360
                     /label= link4+polyAsac1R1
                     /ApEinfo_fwdcolor=yellow
                     /ApEinfo_revcolor=purple
                     /ApEinfo_graphicformat=arrow_data {{0 1 2 0 0 -1} {} 0}
                     width 5 offset 0
     primer_bind     complement(5893..5905)
                     /label=GnRH2AS-polyAAS
                     /ApEinfo_fwdcolor=yellow
                     /ApEinfo_revcolor=purple
                     /ApEinfo_graphicformat=arrow_data {{0 1 2 0 0 -1} {} 0}
                     width 5 offset 0
     primer_bind     complement(5893..5905)
                     /label=pNSEAS-polyAAS
                     /ApEinfo_fwdcolor=yellow
                     /ApEinfo_revcolor=purple
                     /ApEinfo_graphicformat=arrow_data {{0 1 2 0 0 -1} {} 0}
                     width 5 offset 0
     primer_bind     complement(6069..6081)
                     /label=polyASE-pNSESE
                     /ApEinfo_fwdcolor=yellow
                     /ApEinfo_revcolor=purple
                     /ApEinfo_graphicformat=arrow_data {{0 1 2 0 0 -1} {} 0}
                     width 5 offset 0
     primer_bind     6007..6019
                     /label=GnRH2-topoAS
                     /ApEinfo_fwdcolor=yellow
                     /ApEinfo_revcolor=purple
                     /ApEinfo_graphicformat=arrow_data {{0 1 2 0 0 -1} {} 0}
                     width 5 offset 0
     primer_bind     complement(5906..5918)
                     /label=EGFPpolyA-AS+BamH1
                     /ApEinfo_fwdcolor=yellow
                     /ApEinfo_revcolor=purple
                     /ApEinfo_graphicformat=arrow_data {{0 1 2 0 0 -1} {} 0}
                     width 5 offset 0
     primer_bind     complement(5906..5918)
                     /label=EGFPpolyA-AS
                     /ApEinfo_fwdcolor=yellow
                     /ApEinfo_revcolor=purple
                     /ApEinfo_graphicformat=arrow_data {{0 1 2 0 0 -1} {} 0}
                     width 5 offset 0
     primer_bind     complement(5983..5995)
                     /label=M13Reverse-strong
                     /ApEinfo_fwdcolor=yellow
                     /ApEinfo_revcolor=purple
                     /ApEinfo_graphicformat=arrow_data {{0 1 2 0 0 -1} {} 0}
                     width 5 offset 0
     primer_bind     7155..7167
                     /label=AmpR-AS
                     /ApEinfo_fwdcolor=yellow
                     /ApEinfo_revcolor=purple
                     /ApEinfo_graphicformat=arrow_data {{0 1 2 0 0 -1} {} 0}
                     width 5 offset 0
     misc_feature    complement(5906..5918)
                     /note=0
                     /label=EGFP-BglII
                     /ApEinfo_fwdcolor=cyan
                     /ApEinfo_revcolor=yellow
                     /ApEinfo_graphicformat=arrow_data {{0 1 2 0 0 -1} {} 0}
                     width 5 offset 0
     misc_feature    complement(5914..5926)
                     /note=0
                     /label=EGFP+Link5AS
                     /ApEinfo_fwdcolor=cyan
                     /ApEinfo_revcolor=yellow
                     /ApEinfo_graphicformat=arrow_data {{0 1 2 0 0 -1} {} 0}
                     width 5 offset 0
     misc_feature    complement(6025..6037)
                     /note=0
                     /label=TALEN-colony-PCRR1
                     /ApEinfo_fwdcolor=cyan
                     /ApEinfo_revcolor=yellow
                     /ApEinfo_graphicformat=arrow_data {{0 1 2 0 0 -1} {} 0}
                     width 5 offset 0
     misc_feature    complement(5619..5631)
                     /note=0
                     /label=gnrh1fosmidAS
                     /ApEinfo_fwdcolor=cyan
                     /ApEinfo_revcolor=yellow
                     /ApEinfo_graphicformat=arrow_data {{0 1 2 0 0 -1} {} 0}
                     width 5 offset 0
     misc_feature    complement(5619..5631)
                     /note=0
                     /label=ITfosmidAS
                     /ApEinfo_fwdcolor=cyan
                     /ApEinfo_revcolor=yellow
                     /ApEinfo_graphicformat=arrow_data {{0 1 2 0 0 -1} {} 0}
                     width 5 offset 0
     misc_feature    complement(5619..5631)
                     /note=0
                     /label=THfosmidAS
                     /ApEinfo_fwdcolor=cyan
                     /ApEinfo_revcolor=yellow
                     /ApEinfo_graphicformat=arrow_data {{0 1 2 0 0 -1} {} 0}
                     width 5 offset 0
     misc_feature    complement(5619..5631)
                     /note=0
                     /label=5ht3afosmidAS
                     /ApEinfo_fwdcolor=cyan
                     /ApEinfo_revcolor=yellow
                     /ApEinfo_graphicformat=arrow_data {{0 1 2 0 0 -1} {} 0}
                     width 5 offset 0
     misc_feature    complement(5619..5631)
                     /note=0
                     /label=VTfosmidAS
                     /ApEinfo_fwdcolor=cyan
                     /ApEinfo_revcolor=yellow
                     /ApEinfo_graphicformat=arrow_data {{0 1 2 0 0 -1} {} 0}
                     width 5 offset 0
     misc_feature    4739..4751
                     /note=0
                     /label=pcDNA3 SV40 promoter Fw
                     /ApEinfo_fwdcolor=cyan
                     /ApEinfo_revcolor=yellow
                     /ApEinfo_graphicformat=arrow_data {{0 1 2 0 0 -1} {} 0}
                     width 5 offset 0
     misc_feature    3737..3960
                     /label=BGHpolyA
                     /ApEinfo_fwdcolor=cyan
                     /ApEinfo_revcolor=green
                     /ApEinfo_graphicformat=arrow_data {{0 1 2 0 0 -1} {} 0}
                     width 5 offset 0
ORIGIN
        1 GACGGATCGG GAGATCTCCC GATCCCCTAT GGTGCACTCT CAGTACAATC TGCTCTGATG
       61 CCGCATAGTT AAGCCAGTAT CTGCTCCCTG CTTGTGTGTT GGAGGTCGCT GAGTAGTGCG
      121 CGAGCAAAAT TTAAGCTACA ACAAGGCAAG GCTTGACCGA CAATTGCATG AAGAATCTGC
      181 TTAGGGTTAG GCGTTTTGCG CTGCTTCGCG ATGTACGGGC CAGATATACG CGTTGACATT
      241 GATTATTGAC TAGTTATTAA TAGTAATCAA TTACGGGGTC ATTAGTTCAT AGCCCATATA
      301 TGGAGTTCCG CGTTACATAA CTTACGGTAA ATGGCCCGCC TGGCTGACCG CCCAACGACC
      361 CCCGCCCATT GACGTCAATA ATGACGTATG TTCCCATAGT AACGCCAATA GGGACTTTCC
      421 ATTGACGTCA ATGGGTGGAG TATTTACGGT AAACTGCCCA CTTGGCAGTA CATCAAGTGT
      481 ATCATATGCC AAGTACGCCC CCTATTGACG TCAATGACGG TAAATGGCCC GCCTGGCATT
      541 ATGCCCAGTA CATGACCTTA TGGGACTTTC CTACTTGGCA GTACATCTAC GTATTAGTCA
      601 TCGCTATTAC CATGGTGATG CGGTTTTGGC AGTACATCAA TGGGCGTGGA TAGCGGTTTG
      661 ACTCACGGGG ATTTCCAAGT CTCCACCCCA TTGACGTCAA TGGGAGTTTG TTTTGGCACC
      721 AAAATCAACG GGACTTTCCA AAATGTCGTA ACAACTCCGC CCCATTGACG CAAATGGGCG
      781 GTAGGCGTGT ACGGTGGGAG GTCTATATAA GCAGAGCTCT CTGGCTAACT AGAGAACCCA
      841 CTGCTTACTG GCTTATCGAA ATTAATACGA CTCACTATAG GGAGACCCAA GCTGGCTAGC
      901 CAGGATGGAA GACGCCGTCG TCGTCGACGA GGAGCACCGA CGACGTGGCG AAGACACTCA
      961 ATCGTCGGGC CAGTCGAGCC TTCCATCGGA CATTGTGCAG TTCACTGCGA GACCCCACAT
     1021 GTTAATGGAA GATGTTGAAT GCAGCCCGAT TGAGCCGACG GAAAAGGAAT GGAATGAATA
     1081 TCGTGATAGG GTTCAAGAAA ATGCGGATCA AATGGAATTG CTAGGAGATG ACGAGTCGAG
     1141 TGACACAGAA GATCAGAATG ATCTGGATGA AGAGTACGAG GATTATTATA CTGATTCAAA
     1201 ATCCACCAGA CGGGAAACAA CGAAAGAATT TTTGACGCGT CAATTCCAAA ATATTGTGCA
     1261 TTTCTTTGTC GAGGACTGGT TCATCTCGGC CGCACTTGGA TTCATCACGG CAATCTTTTC
     1321 GATTTTCATC GATATGGGAA TTGAGTATCT GATTCATTTC CGAAACTTCA TGCTAGAGTC
     1381 TCTGGAGCAA TTCAACAACT ACGCGGCGTT TTGTGGATGG GTGTTTTATA TTACTGGACT
     1441 TGTGTATCTC GCCGCGTTGG TGTGCTATGG ATTTGGAAAA CAGGCTGTTG GATCCGGAAT
     1501 TCCCGAAGTC AAAGTTATCA TTCACGGCTT CCAACTGAAA AATTATTTAT CTGGGAAAAC
     1561 CTTGATCGCG AAGATGATTG GACTTACGCT TACTATTGGA TCAGGTCTTC CAGTTGGTAA
     1621 AGAGGGACCA TTTGTACATA TCGGAGCTAT TGTCGCCTCA CTCCTCAACA AAGTCACCGC
     1681 CGCTTGCCAA TACAACGCAT TTTTCTCCAA CGAAGGTCGT GCCATGGAAA TGTTGAGCAT
     1741 CGGTTGTGCC GTCGGAATCG CTTGCACATT CTCGGCGCCT ATAGGAGCTG TACTGTACGG
     1801 TATCGAGTCA ACTTCCAAAT ATTTTGCTGT GAAAAACTAT TGGAGATCAT TCTTTGCCAC
     1861 TACCTGCTCT GCCATGCTTT TCCGTTTTGC CATTGCGTTC TTTGTGCCAC AACATATTGC
     1921 CGGAACCATT ACTGCCTATT ATCAAACTTA TTTCCCAAAT GAGGTGTTTG TTGTCGAGGA
     1981 ATTGCCATTT TTCATTGGTT TGGGAGTTAT GACTGGTCTT CTCGGAGCTC TCTTCGTCTA
     2041 TTATCACCGA AGAATCGCGT TCTTCAAACG AAAAAATCGC ATCTTCCAGG CCCTATTCGG
     2101 AAAAAGCCCA ATCCTGTTCA CTGCCTGTTG TGCTGCAATT TTCGCCGTTC TCGTCTACCC
     2161 CAATGGTTTA GGAAGCTACG TGGCCGGAAA ATACACTTTC CGTGAAACCC TCGTCGATTT
     2221 CCTCTCCAAC TGTACCCTCT GGAAGCAAAC GAATGGGTCT GAAGGATGTC CACCCCATAT
     2281 GTTGGAGCAT TGGTCGGGTC CAGAAGGAGA TATGATGCCT ATCAACTCTC TTTTGATCTA
     2341 CTTCCTTTTC TATTTTATCA TCGTTCCAAT TTGTATTACC TTGTACATTC CATCAGGAAT
     2401 CTTCGTTCCA TGCTTCGTCA TTGGTGCCTG TGGTGGAAGA ATTTTCGGAG AAATTATATC
     2461 AATGATTTGG CCGTATGGAC TCCGTGGTCT CGGTCAGCCA CAGATCTACC CTGGACTTTA
     2521 TGCCGTGGTT GGAGCTGCGT CATTCACCGG ATCCGTCACT CACTCCTTGT CCATTGCTCT
     2581 AATCGTTTGT GAAACAACTG GACAGCTGTG TGCTCTGCTA CCTGTGCTCA TTGCCCTTAT
     2641 GATCTCAAAT GCTATCTGTG CTTTCCTGCA ACCTTCCATT TATGATTCTA TTATTAAGAT
     2701 TAATGGATAC CCATACCTTG CAGATTTGCC TCCATCTCGT ATGAGTGTGC ATCAAATGAA
     2761 AGTCGAACGT ATCATGGTCA AGGACATCTT CTACATCACC CGCGAGACCA CCTACCGTGA
     2821 GCTCCGCGAG ATGCTCCTCG AGAGTCCAAC CCTTCGCTCC TACCCATTTG TCACCGATTC
     2881 CCGCTCGATG ACACTTCTCG GCTCCGTCGC CCGCAAGTAT CTTCTGTACC TTATTCAACG
     2941 TAAACTCGGA CCCGAGCCAG AGCTCTTCGG ACATCGTAGA AGAAGTCGCA CGGCATCGGA
     3001 AATCTTCAGC ACGATCAACA ATCTAAGAAA GTATTCTAGA CGTGGCTCGC TCGCTGCGAA
     3061 TGGTGCTCAC ATGTCGTCTG GAAATGCGTT GATGACTGAC AGGAATATCT CCGGAAACAC
     3121 TCTTCTTCCA CAATCTCCAC TTCATGAAGA TCAGGGAGAT CGCAGTCCAT TGGCCCCACT
     3181 TCTGTACGCT CAGACTAATC AACACGAGCC GATTGTGCAC TCTTTGGCAA AGAGAGCTGA
     3241 AATTCTATCA AAGAAATTGG ACATGGAAGA AGTGGCAATC GATCCGGCAC CGTTCCAGTT
     3301 GGTTAGAGGC ACCTCTCTTT ACAAGGTCCA CACCCTGTTC TCCCTTCTTG CTCTCAACCA
     3361 TGCCTATGTT ACTGAAAAAG GTCGTCTTTG TGGTGTAGTT GCCGTGAAGG AACTTCGTGA
     3421 GGCGCTCAGT AACATCTACA GTAGAGGAGC TGTCGTCCCG AAACAGAGAA TCCGAACATC
     3481 CACATTCCGA CTCAATCCAG AACAAGATCT TGACCGTGAG CTCCAAAACG GCCATACAGC
     3541 GGAGCCAAAC GGCGCCCCAA TCAGACAACC ACGTGTCACA ATCGATGTTC CTGAAAACGC
     3601 AAAGACGGAT GACGAAACCC GCTAAGGTAC CGAGCTCGGA TCCACTAGTC CAGTGTGGTG
     3661 GAATTCTGCA GATATCCAGC ACAGTGGCGG CCGCTCGAGT CTAGAGGGCC CGTTTAAACC
     3721 CGCTGATCAG CCTCGACTGT GCCTTCTAGT TGCCAGCCAT CTGTTGTTTG CCCCTCCCCC
     3781 GTGCCTTCCT TGACCCTGGA AGGTGCCACT CCCACTGTCC TTTCCTAATA AAATGAGGAA
     3841 ATTGCATCGC ATTGTCTGAG TAGGTGTCAT TCTATTCTGG GGGGTGGGGT GGGGCAGGAC
     3901 AGCAAGGGGG AGGATTGGGA AGACAATAGC AGGCATGCTG GGGATGCGGT GGGCTCTATG
     3961 GCTTCTGAGG CGGAAAGAAC CAGCTGGGGC TCTAGGGGGT ATCCCCNNNN NNNNNNNNNN
     4021 NNNNNNNNNN NNNNNNNNNN NNNNNNNNNN NNNNNNNNNN NNNNNNNNNN NNNNNNNNNN
     4081 NNNNNNNNNN NNNNNNNNNN NNNNNNNNNN NNNNNNNNNN NNNNNNNNNN CNNNNNNNNN
     4141 NNNNNNNNNN NNNNNNNNNN NNNNNNNNNN NNNNNNNNNN NNNNNNNNNN NNNNNNNNNN
     4201 NNNNNNNNNN NNNNNNNNNN NNANNNNNNN NNNNNNNNNN NNNNNNNNNN NNNNNNNNNN
     4261 NNNNNNNNNN NNCCTTTGAC GTTGGAGTCC ACGTTCTTTN NNNNNNNNNN NNNNNNNNNN
     4321 NNNNNNNNNN NNNNNNACCC TATCTCGGTC TATTCTTTTG ATTTATAAGG GATTTTGCCG
     4381 ATTTCGGCCT ATTGGTTAAA AAATGAGCTG ATTTAACAAA AATTTAACGC GAATTAATTC
     4441 TGTGGAATGT GTGTCAGTTA GGGTGTGGAA AGTCCCCAGG CTCCCCAGCA GGCAGAAGTA
     4501 TGCAAAGCAT GCATCTCAAT TAGTCAGCAA CCAGGTGTGG AAAGTCCCCA GGCTCCCCAG
     4561 CAGGCAGAAG TATGCAAAGC ATGCATCTCA ATTAGTCAGC AACCATAGTC CCGCCCCTAA
     4621 CTCCGCCCAT CCCGCCCCTA ACTCCGCCCA GTTCCGCCCA TTCTCCGCCC CATGGCTGAC
     4681 TAATTTTTTT TATTTATGCA GAGGCCGAGG CCGCCTCTGC CTCTGAGCTA TTCCAGAAGT
     4741 AGTGAGGAGG CTTTTTTGGA GGCCTAGGCT TTTGCAAAAA GCTCCCGGGA GCTTGTATAT
     4801 CCATTTTCGG ATCTGATCAA GAGACAGGAT GAGGATCGTT TCGCATGATT GAACAAGATG
     4861 GATTGCACGC AGGTTCTCCG GCCGCTTGGG TGGAGAGGCT ATTCGGCTAT GACTGGGCAC
     4921 AACAGACAAT CGGCTGCTCT GATGCCGCCG TGTTCCGGCT GTCAGCGCAG GGGCGCCCGG
     4981 TTCTTTTTGT CAAGACCGAC CTGTCCGGTG CCCTGAATGA ACTGCAGGAC GAGGCAGCGC
     5041 GGCTATCGTG GCTGGCCACG ACGGGCGTTC CTTGCGCAGC TGTGCTCGAC GTTGTCACTG
     5101 AAGCGGGAAG GGACTGGCTG CTATTGGGCG AAGTGCCGGG GCAGGATCTC CTGTCATCTC
     5161 ACCTTGCTCC TGCCGAGAAA GTATCCATCA TGGCTGATGC AATGCGGCGG CTGCATACGC
     5221 TTGATCCGGC TACCTGCCCA TTCGACCACC AAGCGAAACA TCGCATCGAG CGAGCACGTA
     5281 CTCGGATGGA AGCCGGTCTT GTCGATCAGG ATGATCTGGA CGAAGAGCAT CAGGGGCTCG
     5341 CGCCAGCCGA ACTGTTCGCC AGGCTCAAGG CGCGCATGCC CGACGGCGAG GATCTCGTCG
     5401 TGACCCATGG CGATGCCTGC TTGCCGAATA TCATGGTGGA AAATGGCCGC TTTTCTGGAT
     5461 TCATCGACTG TGGCCGGCTG GGTGTGGCGG ACCGCTATCA GGACATAGCG TTGGCTACCC
     5521 GTGATATTGC TGAAGAGCTT GGCGGCGAAT GGGCTGACCG CTTCCTCGTG CTTTACGGTA
     5581 TCGCCGCTCC CGATTCGCAG CGCATCGCCT TCTATCGCCT TCTTGACGAG TTCTTCTGAG
     5641 CGGGACTCTG GGGTTCGAAA TGACCGACCA AGCGACGCCC AACCTGCCAT CACGAGATTT
     5701 CGATTCCACC GCCGCCTTCT ATGAAAGGTT GGGCTTCGGA ATCGTTTTCC GGGACGCCGG
     5761 CTGGATGATC CTCCAGCGCG GGGATCTCAT GCTGGAGTTC TTCGCCCACC CCAACTTGTT
     5821 TATTGCAGCT TATAATGGTT ACAAATAAAG CAATAGCATC ACAAATTTCA CAAATAAAGC
     5881 ATTTTTTTCA CTGCATTCTA GTTGTGGTTT GTCCAAACTC ATCAATGTAT CTTATCATGT
     5941 CTGTATACCG TCGACCTCTA GCTAGAGCTT GGCGTAATCA TGGTCATAGC TGTTTCCTGT
     6001 GTGAAATTGT TATCCGCTCA CAATTCCACA CAACATACGA GCCGGAAGCA TAAAGTGTAA
     6061 AGCCTGGGGT GCCTAATGAG TGAGCTAACT CACATTAATT GCGTTGCGCT CACTGCCCGC
     6121 TTTCCAGTCG GGAAACCTGT CGTGCCAGCT GCATTAATGA ATCGGCCAAC GCGCGGGGAG
     6181 AGGCGGTTTG CGTATTGGGC GCTCTTCCGC TTCCTCGCTC ACTGACTCGC TGCGCTCGGT
     6241 CGTTCGGCTG CGGCGAGCGG TATCAGCTCA CTCAAAGGCG GTAATACGGT TATCCACAGA
     6301 ATCAGGGGAT AACGCAGGAA AGAACATGTG AGCAAAAGGC CAGCAAAAGG CCAGGAACCG
     6361 TAAAAAGGCC GCGTTGCTGG CGTTTTTCCA TAGGCTCCGC CCCCCTGACG AGCATCACAA
     6421 AAATCGACGC TCAAGTCAGA GGTGGCGAAA CCCGACAGGA CTATAAAGAT ACCAGGCGTT
     6481 TCCCCCTGGA AGCTCCCTCG TGCGCTCTCC TGTTCCGACC CTGCCGCTTA CCGGATACCT
     6541 GTCCGCCTTT CTCCCTTCGG GAAGCGTGGC GCTTTCTCAT AGCTCACGCT GTAGGTATCT
     6601 CAGTTCGGTG TAGGTCGTTC GCTCCAAGCT GGGCTGTGTG CACGAACCCC CCGTTCAGCC
     6661 CGACCGCTGC GCCTTATCCG GTAACTATCG TCTTGAGTCC AACCCGGTAA GACACGACTT
     6721 ATCGCCACTG GCAGCAGCCA CTGGTAACAG GATTAGCAGA GCGAGGTATG TAGGCGGTGC
     6781 TACAGAGTTC TTGAAGTGGT GGCCTAACTA CGGCTACACT AGAAGAACAG TATTTGGTAT
     6841 CTGCGCTCTG CTGAAGCCAG TTACCTTCGG AAAAAGAGTT GGTAGCTCTT GATCCGGCAA
     6901 ACAAACCACC GCTGGTAGCG GTTTTTTTGT TTGCAAGCAG CAGATTACGC GCAGAAAAAA
     6961 AGGATCTCAA GAAGATCCTT TGATCTTTTC TACGGGGTCT GACGCTCAGT GGAACGAAAA
     7021 CTCACGTTAA GGGATTTTGG TCATGAGATT ATCAAAAAGG ATCTTCACCT AGATCCTTTT
     7081 AAATTAAAAA TGAAGTTTTA AATCAATCTA AAGTATATAT GAGTAAACTT GGTCTGACAG
     7141 TTACCAATGC TTAATCAGTG AGGCACCTAT CTCAGCGATC TGTCTATTTC GTTCATCCAT
     7201 AGTTGCCTGA CTCCCCGTCG TGTAGATAAC TACGATACGG GAGGGCTTAC CATCTGGCCC
     7261 CAGTGCTGCA ATGATACCGC GAGACCCACG CTCACCGGCT CCAGATTTAT CAGCAATAAA
     7321 CCAGCCAGCC GGAAGGGCCG AGCGCAGAAG TGGTCCTGCA ACTTTATCCG CCTCCATCCA
     7381 GTCTATTAAT TGTTGCCGGG AAGCTAGAGT AAGTAGTTCG CCAGTTAATA GTTTGCGCAA
     7441 CGTTGTTGCC ATTGCTACAG GCATCGTGGT GTCACGCTCG TCGTTTGGTA TGGCTTCATT
     7501 CAGCTCCGGT TCCCAACGAT CAAGGCGAGT TACATGATCC CCCATGTTGT GCAAAAAAGC
     7561 GGTTAGCTCC TTCGGTCCTC CGATCGTTGT CAGAAGTAAG TTGGCCGCAG TGTTATCACT
     7621 CATGGTTATG GCAGCACTGC ATAATTCTCT TACTGTCATG CCATCCGTAA GATGCTTTTC
     7681 TGTGACTGGT GAGTACTCAA CCAAGTCATT CTGAGAATAG TGTATGCGGC GACCGAGTTG
     7741 CTCTTGCCCG GCGTCAATAC GGGATAATAC CGCGCCACAT AGCAGAACTT TAAAAGTGCT
     7801 CATCATTGGA AAACGTTCTT CGGGGCGAAA ACTCTCAAGG ATCTTACCGC TGTTGAGATC
     7861 CAGTTCGATG TAACCCACTC GTGCACCCAA CTGATCTTCA GCATCTTTTA CTTTCACCAG
     7921 CGTTTCTGGG TGAGCAAAAA CAGGAAGGCA AAATGCCGCA AAAAAGGGAA TAAGGGCGAC
     7981 ACGGAAATGT TGAATACTCA TACTCTTCCT TTTTCAATAT TATTGAAGCA TTTATCAGGG
     8041 TTATTGTCTC ATGAGCGGAT ACATATTTGA ATGTATTTAG AAAAATAAAC AAATAGGGGT
     8101 TCCGCGCACA TTTCCCCGAA AAGTGCCACC TGACGTC  
//
