# Supplementary material for: Roles of the ClC chloride channel CLH-1 in food-associated salt chemotaxis behavior of C. elegans
Source: eLife. 2021 Jan 25;10:e55701. doi: 10.7554/eLife.55701 (PMC7834019; doi:10.7554/eLife.55701)
Supplement: Supplementary file 4. [file elife-55701-supp4.zip › Plasmid constructions/pCDNA3.1-clh-1cDNA(pe577).ape]

LOCUS       pCDNA3_1_clh_1cD        8137 bp ds-DNA     linear       15-FEB-2020
DEFINITION  .
ACCESSION   
VERSION     
SOURCE      .
  ORGANISM  .
COMMENT     
COMMENT     
COMMENT     ApEinfo:methylated:1
FEATURES             Location/Qualifiers
     primer_bind     complement(5914..5926)
                     /label=EGFP+Link4AS
                     /ApEinfo_fwdcolor=yellow
                     /ApEinfo_revcolor=purple
                     /ApEinfo_graphicformat=arrow_data {{0 1 2 0 0 -1} {} 0}
                     width 5 offset 0
     primer_bind     complement(3943..3955)
                     /label=BamH1+IPRv
                     /ApEinfo_fwdcolor=yellow
                     /ApEinfo_revcolor=purple
                     /ApEinfo_graphicformat=arrow_data {{0 1 2 0 0 -1} {} 0}
                     width 5 offset 0
     misc_feature    905..1032
                     /label=exon1
                     /ApEinfo_fwdcolor=#fff300
                     /ApEinfo_revcolor=green
                     /ApEinfo_graphicformat=arrow_data {{0 1 2 0 0 -1} {} 0}
                     width 5 offset 0
     primer_bind     4348..4360
                     /label=polyA-Sac1R1
                     /ApEinfo_fwdcolor=yellow
                     /ApEinfo_revcolor=purple
                     /ApEinfo_graphicformat=arrow_data {{0 1 2 0 0 -1} {} 0}
                     width 5 offset 0
     misc_feature    3218..3325
                     /label=exon15
                     /ApEinfo_fwdcolor=#fff803
                     /ApEinfo_revcolor=green
                     /ApEinfo_graphicformat=arrow_data {{0 1 2 0 0 -1} {} 0}
                     width 5 offset 0
     primer_bind     complement(6259..6271)
                     /label=Spe1-GnRH2F1
                     /ApEinfo_fwdcolor=yellow
                     /ApEinfo_revcolor=purple
                     /ApEinfo_graphicformat=arrow_data {{0 1 2 0 0 -1} {} 0}
                     width 5 offset 0
     primer_bind     complement(5996..6008)
                     /label=Spe1-polyAR1
                     /ApEinfo_fwdcolor=yellow
                     /ApEinfo_revcolor=purple
                     /ApEinfo_graphicformat=arrow_data {{0 1 2 0 0 -1} {} 0}
                     width 5 offset 0
     primer_bind     65..77
                     /label= Apa1-42sp50R1
                     /ApEinfo_fwdcolor=yellow
                     /ApEinfo_revcolor=purple
                     /ApEinfo_graphicformat=arrow_data {{0 1 2 0 0 -1} {} 0}
                     width 5 offset 0
     misc_feature    1033..1089
                     /label=exon2
                     /ApEinfo_fwdcolor=#ff7400
                     /ApEinfo_revcolor=green
                     /ApEinfo_graphicformat=arrow_data {{0 1 2 0 0 -1} {} 0}
                     width 5 offset 0
     primer_bind     complement(5906..5918)
                     /label=Mlu1+EGFPPolyA-AS
                     /ApEinfo_fwdcolor=yellow
                     /ApEinfo_revcolor=purple
                     /ApEinfo_graphicformat=arrow_data {{0 1 2 0 0 -1} {} 0}
                     width 5 offset 0
     misc_feature    3326..3509
                     /label=exon16
                     /ApEinfo_fwdcolor=#ff8400
                     /ApEinfo_revcolor=green
                     /ApEinfo_graphicformat=arrow_data {{0 1 2 0 0 -1} {} 0}
                     width 5 offset 0
     primer_bind     4398..4410
                     /label=polyA+GA-vector Rv
                     /ApEinfo_fwdcolor=yellow
                     /ApEinfo_revcolor=purple
                     /ApEinfo_graphicformat=arrow_data {{0 1 2 0 0 -1} {} 0}
                     width 5 offset 0
     primer_bind     4258..4270
                     /label=polyA+GA-vector Rv2
                     /ApEinfo_fwdcolor=yellow
                     /ApEinfo_revcolor=purple
                     /ApEinfo_graphicformat=arrow_data {{0 1 2 0 0 -1} {} 0}
                     width 5 offset 0
     misc_feature    1090..1238
                     /label=exon3
                     /ApEinfo_fwdcolor=#fffe00
                     /ApEinfo_revcolor=green
                     /ApEinfo_graphicformat=arrow_data {{0 1 2 0 0 -1} {} 0}
                     width 5 offset 0
     primer_bind     4212..4224
                     /label=polyA+GA-vector Rv3
                     /ApEinfo_fwdcolor=yellow
                     /ApEinfo_revcolor=purple
                     /ApEinfo_graphicformat=arrow_data {{0 1 2 0 0 -1} {} 0}
                     width 5 offset 0
     misc_feature    3510..3625
                     /label=exon17
                     /ApEinfo_fwdcolor=#fff100
                     /ApEinfo_revcolor=green
                     /ApEinfo_graphicformat=arrow_data {{0 1 2 0 0 -1} {} 0}
                     width 5 offset 0
     primer_bind     7128..7140
                     /label=SpeI_ISceI_AmprSE
                     /ApEinfo_fwdcolor=yellow
                     /ApEinfo_revcolor=purple
                     /ApEinfo_graphicformat=arrow_data {{0 1 2 0 0 -1} {} 0}
                     width 5 offset 0
     primer_bind     complement(8028..8040)
                     /label=SpeI+AmprAS
                     /ApEinfo_fwdcolor=yellow
                     /ApEinfo_revcolor=purple
                     /ApEinfo_graphicformat=arrow_data {{0 1 2 0 0 -1} {} 0}
                     width 5 offset 0
     misc_feature    1239..1340
                     /label=exon4
                     /ApEinfo_fwdcolor=#ff7a00
                     /ApEinfo_revcolor=green
                     /ApEinfo_graphicformat=arrow_data {{0 1 2 0 0 -1} {} 0}
                     width 5 offset 0
     primer_bind     complement(5906..5918)
                     /label=MluIsce+EGFPpolAAS
                     /ApEinfo_fwdcolor=yellow
                     /ApEinfo_revcolor=purple
                     /ApEinfo_graphicformat=arrow_data {{0 1 2 0 0 -1} {} 0}
                     width 5 offset 0
     primer_bind     complement(5906..5918)
                     /label=MluIsce+EGFPpolyAAS
                     /ApEinfo_fwdcolor=yellow
                     /ApEinfo_revcolor=purple
                     /ApEinfo_graphicformat=arrow_data {{0 1 2 0 0 -1} {} 0}
                     width 5 offset 0
     misc_feature    1359..1490
                     /label=exon5
                     /ApEinfo_fwdcolor=#ffec00
                     /ApEinfo_revcolor=green
                     /ApEinfo_graphicformat=arrow_data {{0 1 2 0 0 -1} {} 0}
                     width 5 offset 0
     primer_bind     complement(5906..5918)
                     /label=EGFPpolyA-AS+Apa1
                     /ApEinfo_fwdcolor=yellow
                     /ApEinfo_revcolor=purple
                     /ApEinfo_graphicformat=arrow_data {{0 1 2 0 0 -1} {} 0}
                     width 5 offset 0
     primer_bind     complement(7507..7519)
                     /label=AmpR-SE
                     /ApEinfo_fwdcolor=yellow
                     /ApEinfo_revcolor=purple
                     /ApEinfo_graphicformat=arrow_data {{0 1 2 0 0 -1} {} 0}
                     width 5 offset 0
     misc_feature    1491..1624
                     /label=exon6
                     /ApEinfo_fwdcolor=#ff8400
                     /ApEinfo_revcolor=green
                     /ApEinfo_graphicformat=arrow_data {{0 1 2 0 0 -1} {} 0}
                     width 5 offset 0
     primer_bind     complement(5906..5918)
                     /label= EcoR1+egfppolAas
                     /ApEinfo_fwdcolor=yellow
                     /ApEinfo_revcolor=purple
                     /ApEinfo_graphicformat=arrow_data {{0 1 2 0 0 -1} {} 0}
                     width 5 offset 0
     misc_feature    complement(3606..3625)
                     /label=cr1
                     /ApEinfo_fwdcolor=cyan
                     /ApEinfo_revcolor=green
                     /ApEinfo_graphicformat=arrow_data {{0 1 2 0 0 -1} {} 0}
                     width 5 offset 0
     primer_bind     7128..7140
                     /label=MluI_ISceI_AmprSE
                     /ApEinfo_fwdcolor=yellow
                     /ApEinfo_revcolor=purple
                     /ApEinfo_graphicformat=arrow_data {{0 1 2 0 0 -1} {} 0}
                     width 5 offset 0
     primer_bind     complement(8028..8040)
                     /label=MluI+Ampr_AS
                     /ApEinfo_fwdcolor=yellow
                     /ApEinfo_revcolor=purple
                     /ApEinfo_graphicformat=arrow_data {{0 1 2 0 0 -1} {} 0}
                     width 5 offset 0
     misc_feature    1625..1787
                     /label=exon7
                     /ApEinfo_fwdcolor=#fffa00
                     /ApEinfo_revcolor=green
                     /ApEinfo_graphicformat=arrow_data {{0 1 2 0 0 -1} {} 0}
                     width 5 offset 0
     primer_bind     870..882
                     /label=?s?V�i-5)
                     /ApEinfo_fwdcolor=yellow
                     /ApEinfo_revcolor=purple
                     /ApEinfo_graphicformat=arrow_data {{0 1 2 0 0 -1} {} 0}
                     width 5 offset 0
     primer_bind     complement(5893..5905)
                     /label=K/RREVfusion
                     /ApEinfo_fwdcolor=yellow
                     /ApEinfo_revcolor=purple
                     /ApEinfo_graphicformat=arrow_data {{0 1 2 0 0 -1} {} 0}
                     width 5 offset 0
     misc_feature    1788..2004
                     /label=exon8
                     /ApEinfo_fwdcolor=#ff8600
                     /ApEinfo_revcolor=green
                     /ApEinfo_graphicformat=arrow_data {{0 1 2 0 0 -1} {} 0}
                     width 5 offset 0
     primer_bind     complement(5917..5929)
                     /label=pCMLC-Age-AS
                     /ApEinfo_fwdcolor=yellow
                     /ApEinfo_revcolor=purple
                     /ApEinfo_graphicformat=arrow_data {{0 1 2 0 0 -1} {} 0}
                     width 5 offset 0
     misc_feature    905..924
                     /label=cf1
                     /ApEinfo_fwdcolor=#00ffff
                     /ApEinfo_revcolor=green
                     /ApEinfo_graphicformat=arrow_data {{0 1 2 0 0 -1} {} 0}
                     width 5 offset 0
     primer_bind     740..752
                     /label=pCMLC-SE1
                     /ApEinfo_fwdcolor=yellow
                     /ApEinfo_revcolor=purple
                     /ApEinfo_graphicformat=arrow_data {{0 1 2 0 0 -1} {} 0}
                     width 5 offset 0
     primer_bind     complement(5891..5903)
                     /label=HG-gnrh-krREV
                     /ApEinfo_fwdcolor=yellow
                     /ApEinfo_revcolor=purple
                     /ApEinfo_graphicformat=arrow_data {{0 1 2 0 0 -1} {} 0}
                     width 5 offset 0
     misc_feature    2005..2106
                     /label=exon9
                     /ApEinfo_fwdcolor=#fff300
                     /ApEinfo_revcolor=green
                     /ApEinfo_graphicformat=arrow_data {{0 1 2 0 0 -1} {} 0}
                     width 5 offset 0
     primer_bind     5826..5838
                     /label=KR900
                     /ApEinfo_fwdcolor=yellow
                     /ApEinfo_revcolor=purple
                     /ApEinfo_graphicformat=arrow_data {{0 1 2 0 0 -1} {} 0}
                     width 5 offset 0
     primer_bind     complement(5911..5923)
                     /label=PEGFP-AS3New
                     /ApEinfo_fwdcolor=yellow
                     /ApEinfo_revcolor=purple
                     /ApEinfo_graphicformat=arrow_data {{0 1 2 0 0 -1} {} 0}
                     width 5 offset 0
     misc_feature    2107..2745
                     /label=exon10
                     /ApEinfo_fwdcolor=#ff8100
                     /ApEinfo_revcolor=green
                     /ApEinfo_graphicformat=arrow_data {{0 1 2 0 0 -1} {} 0}
                     width 5 offset 0
     primer_bind     complement(5919..5931)
                     /label=FP635-R2
                     /ApEinfo_fwdcolor=yellow
                     /ApEinfo_revcolor=purple
                     /ApEinfo_graphicformat=arrow_data {{0 1 2 0 0 -1} {} 0}
                     width 5 offset 0
     primer_bind     4175..4187
                     /label=KillerRedRevfor
                     /ApEinfo_fwdcolor=yellow
                     /ApEinfo_revcolor=purple
                     /ApEinfo_graphicformat=arrow_data {{0 1 2 0 0 -1} {} 0}
                     width 5 offset 0
     misc_feature    2746..2982
                     /label=exon11
                     /ApEinfo_fwdcolor=#fffb00
                     /ApEinfo_revcolor=green
                     /ApEinfo_graphicformat=arrow_data {{0 1 2 0 0 -1} {} 0}
                     width 5 offset 0
     primer_bind     4376..4388
                     /label=eGFPREVfusion
                     /ApEinfo_fwdcolor=yellow
                     /ApEinfo_revcolor=purple
                     /ApEinfo_graphicformat=arrow_data {{0 1 2 0 0 -1} {} 0}
                     width 5 offset 0
     primer_bind     complement(5920..5932)
                     /label=PCMLC-AS3
                     /ApEinfo_fwdcolor=yellow
                     /ApEinfo_revcolor=purple
                     /ApEinfo_graphicformat=arrow_data {{0 1 2 0 0 -1} {} 0}
                     width 5 offset 0
     misc_feature    2983..3027
                     /label=exon12
                     /ApEinfo_fwdcolor=#ff7a00
                     /ApEinfo_revcolor=green
                     /ApEinfo_graphicformat=arrow_data {{0 1 2 0 0 -1} {} 0}
                     width 5 offset 0
     primer_bind     complement(5911..5923)
                     /label=PEGFP-AS3
                     /ApEinfo_fwdcolor=yellow
                     /ApEinfo_revcolor=purple
                     /ApEinfo_graphicformat=arrow_data {{0 1 2 0 0 -1} {} 0}
                     width 5 offset 0
     primer_bind     complement(5887..5899)
                     /label=AcGFP-polyA-R1
                     /ApEinfo_fwdcolor=yellow
                     /ApEinfo_revcolor=purple
                     /ApEinfo_graphicformat=arrow_data {{0 1 2 0 0 -1} {} 0}
                     width 5 offset 0
     misc_feature    3028..3154
                     /label=exon13
                     /ApEinfo_fwdcolor=#ffec00
                     /ApEinfo_revcolor=green
                     /ApEinfo_graphicformat=arrow_data {{0 1 2 0 0 -1} {} 0}
                     width 5 offset 0
     primer_bind     complement(5983..5995)
                     /label=GnRH-killerRedseq
                     /ApEinfo_fwdcolor=yellow
                     /ApEinfo_revcolor=purple
                     /ApEinfo_graphicformat=arrow_data {{0 1 2 0 0 -1} {} 0}
                     width 5 offset 0
     primer_bind     5495..5507
                     /label=Km-F3
                     /ApEinfo_fwdcolor=yellow
                     /ApEinfo_revcolor=purple
                     /ApEinfo_graphicformat=arrow_data {{0 1 2 0 0 -1} {} 0}
                     width 5 offset 0
     misc_feature    3155..3217
                     /label=exon14
                     /ApEinfo_fwdcolor=#ff8100
                     /ApEinfo_revcolor=green
                     /ApEinfo_graphicformat=arrow_data {{0 1 2 0 0 -1} {} 0}
                     width 5 offset 0
     primer_bind     complement(5887..5899)
                     /label=polyA-SceI-R1
                     /ApEinfo_fwdcolor=yellow
                     /ApEinfo_revcolor=purple
                     /ApEinfo_graphicformat=arrow_data {{0 1 2 0 0 -1} {} 0}
                     width 5 offset 0
     primer_bind     complement(5983..5995)
                     /label=M13-Reverse
                     /ApEinfo_fwdcolor=yellow
                     /ApEinfo_revcolor=purple
                     /ApEinfo_graphicformat=arrow_data {{0 1 2 0 0 -1} {} 0}
                     width 5 offset 0
     primer_bind     870..882
                     /label=pcDNA-T7
                     /ApEinfo_fwdcolor=yellow
                     /ApEinfo_revcolor=purple
                     /ApEinfo_graphicformat=arrow_data {{0 1 2 0 0 -1} {} 0}
                     width 5 offset 0
     primer_bind     complement(3731..3743)
                     /label=pcDNA-rev
                     /ApEinfo_fwdcolor=yellow
                     /ApEinfo_revcolor=purple
                     /ApEinfo_graphicformat=arrow_data {{0 1 2 0 0 -1} {} 0}
                     width 5 offset 0
     misc_feature    905..924
                     /label=cf1(1)
                     /ApEinfo_label=cf1
                     /ApEinfo_fwdcolor=#00ffff
                     /ApEinfo_revcolor=green
                     /ApEinfo_graphicformat=arrow_data {{0 1 2 0 0 -1} {} 0}
                     width 5 offset 0
     primer_bind     complement(5875..5887)
                     /label=polyA-ampr-R1
                     /ApEinfo_fwdcolor=yellow
                     /ApEinfo_revcolor=purple
                     /ApEinfo_graphicformat=arrow_data {{0 1 2 0 0 -1} {} 0}
                     width 5 offset 0
     misc_feature    complement(950..969)
                     /label=cr3
                     /ApEinfo_fwdcolor=cyan
                     /ApEinfo_revcolor=green
                     /ApEinfo_graphicformat=arrow_data {{0 1 2 0 0 -1} {} 0}
                     width 5 offset 0
     primer_bind     complement(8054..8066)
                     /label=polyA-ampr-F1
                     /ApEinfo_fwdcolor=yellow
                     /ApEinfo_revcolor=purple
                     /ApEinfo_graphicformat=arrow_data {{0 1 2 0 0 -1} {} 0}
                     width 5 offset 0
     misc_feature    1360..1380
                     /label=f3
                     /ApEinfo_fwdcolor=#00ffff
                     /ApEinfo_revcolor=green
                     /ApEinfo_graphicformat=arrow_data {{0 1 2 0 0 -1} {} 0}
                     width 5 offset 0
     primer_bind     7143..7155
                     /label=ampr-R1
                     /ApEinfo_fwdcolor=yellow
                     /ApEinfo_revcolor=purple
                     /ApEinfo_graphicformat=arrow_data {{0 1 2 0 0 -1} {} 0}
                     width 5 offset 0
     misc_feature    1967..1986
                     /label=f5
                     /ApEinfo_fwdcolor=cyan
                     /ApEinfo_revcolor=green
                     /ApEinfo_graphicformat=arrow_data {{0 1 2 0 0 -1} {} 0}
                     width 5 offset 0
     primer_bind     complement(5880..5892)
                     /label=polyA-R1
                     /ApEinfo_fwdcolor=yellow
                     /ApEinfo_revcolor=purple
                     /ApEinfo_graphicformat=arrow_data {{0 1 2 0 0 -1} {} 0}
                     width 5 offset 0
     misc_feature    2518..2537
                     /label=f7
                     /ApEinfo_fwdcolor=#00ffff
                     /ApEinfo_revcolor=green
                     /ApEinfo_graphicformat=arrow_data {{0 1 2 0 0 -1} {} 0}
                     width 5 offset 0
     primer_bind     complement(5889..5901)
                     /label=hrGFPAS1
                     /ApEinfo_fwdcolor=yellow
                     /ApEinfo_revcolor=purple
                     /ApEinfo_graphicformat=arrow_data {{0 1 2 0 0 -1} {} 0}
                     width 5 offset 0
     misc_feature    2936..2955
                     /label=cf3
                     /ApEinfo_fwdcolor=#00ffff
                     /ApEinfo_revcolor=green
                     /ApEinfo_graphicformat=arrow_data {{0 1 2 0 0 -1} {} 0}
                     width 5 offset 0
     primer_bind     complement(5889..5901)
                     /label=hrGFPAS2
                     /ApEinfo_fwdcolor=yellow
                     /ApEinfo_revcolor=purple
                     /ApEinfo_graphicformat=arrow_data {{0 1 2 0 0 -1} {} 0}
                     width 5 offset 0
     misc_feature    3287..3306
                     /label=f10
                     /ApEinfo_fwdcolor=#00ffff
                     /ApEinfo_revcolor=green
                     /ApEinfo_graphicformat=arrow_data {{0 1 2 0 0 -1} {} 0}
                     width 5 offset 0
     primer_bind     complement(8056..8068)
                     /label=ampr-F1
                     /ApEinfo_fwdcolor=yellow
                     /ApEinfo_revcolor=purple
                     /ApEinfo_graphicformat=arrow_data {{0 1 2 0 0 -1} {} 0}
                     width 5 offset 0
     misc_feature    1761..1783
                     /label=geno-f
                     /ApEinfo_fwdcolor=#00ffff
                     /ApEinfo_revcolor=green
                     /ApEinfo_graphicformat=arrow_data {{0 1 2 0 0 -1} {} 0}
                     width 5 offset 0
     primer_bind     7980..7992
                     /label=ampr-R1(1)
                     /ApEinfo_label=ampr-R1
                     /ApEinfo_fwdcolor=yellow
                     /ApEinfo_revcolor=purple
                     /ApEinfo_graphicformat=arrow_data {{0 1 2 0 0 -1} {} 0}
                     width 5 offset 0
     misc_feature    complement(1848..1867)
                     /label=geno-r
                     /ApEinfo_fwdcolor=cyan
                     /ApEinfo_revcolor=green
                     /ApEinfo_graphicformat=arrow_data {{0 1 2 0 0 -1} {} 0}
                     width 5 offset 0
     primer_bind     complement(7513..7525)
                     /label=ampr-F2
                     /ApEinfo_fwdcolor=yellow
                     /ApEinfo_revcolor=purple
                     /ApEinfo_graphicformat=arrow_data {{0 1 2 0 0 -1} {} 0}
                     width 5 offset 0
     primer_bind     7404..7416
                     /label=ampr-R2
                     /ApEinfo_fwdcolor=yellow
                     /ApEinfo_revcolor=purple
                     /ApEinfo_graphicformat=arrow_data {{0 1 2 0 0 -1} {} 0}
                     width 5 offset 0
     primer_bind     complement(5913..5925)
                     /label=SpeEGFPpolyA-AS
                     /ApEinfo_fwdcolor=yellow
                     /ApEinfo_revcolor=purple
                     /ApEinfo_graphicformat=arrow_data {{0 1 2 0 0 -1} {} 0}
                     width 5 offset 0
     misc_feature    3028..3039
                     /label=nothing beta
                     /ApEinfo_fwdcolor=#8000ff
                     /ApEinfo_revcolor=#8000ff
                     /ApEinfo_graphicformat=arrow_data {{0 1 2 0 0 -1} {} 0}
                     width 5 offset 0
     primer_bind     complement(5911..5923)
                     /label=egfppolAAS
                     /ApEinfo_fwdcolor=yellow
                     /ApEinfo_revcolor=purple
                     /ApEinfo_graphicformat=arrow_data {{0 1 2 0 0 -1} {} 0}
                     width 5 offset 0
     misc_feature    1341..1358
                     /label=exon4(1)
                     /ApEinfo_label=exon4
                     /ApEinfo_fwdcolor=#ff7a00
                     /ApEinfo_revcolor=green
                     /ApEinfo_graphicformat=arrow_data {{0 1 2 0 0 -1} {} 0}
                     width 5 offset 0
     primer_bind     complement(5869..5881)
                     /label=nheI+cmlcEGFP-R1
                     /ApEinfo_fwdcolor=yellow
                     /ApEinfo_revcolor=purple
                     /ApEinfo_graphicformat=arrow_data {{0 1 2 0 0 -1} {} 0}
                     width 5 offset 0
     primer_bind     complement(5617..5629)
                     /label=FSH1arm-Km-R2
                     /ApEinfo_fwdcolor=yellow
                     /ApEinfo_revcolor=purple
                     /ApEinfo_graphicformat=arrow_data {{0 1 2 0 0 -1} {} 0}
                     width 5 offset 0
     primer_bind     complement(5617..5629)
                     /label=LH1arm-Km-R2
                     /ApEinfo_fwdcolor=yellow
                     /ApEinfo_revcolor=purple
                     /ApEinfo_graphicformat=arrow_data {{0 1 2 0 0 -1} {} 0}
                     width 5 offset 0
     primer_bind     4383..4395
                     /label=GFP-polyA-AS
                     /ApEinfo_fwdcolor=yellow
                     /ApEinfo_revcolor=purple
                     /ApEinfo_graphicformat=arrow_data {{0 1 2 0 0 -1} {} 0}
                     width 5 offset 0
     misc_feature    complement(1434..1454)
                     /label=p7check_R
                     /ApEinfo_fwdcolor=cyan
                     /ApEinfo_revcolor=green
                     /ApEinfo_graphicformat=arrow_data {{0 1 2 0 0 -1} {} 0}
                     width 5 offset 0
     primer_bind     4383..4395
                     /label=hrGFP-eGFP-AS
                     /ApEinfo_fwdcolor=yellow
                     /ApEinfo_revcolor=purple
                     /ApEinfo_graphicformat=arrow_data {{0 1 2 0 0 -1} {} 0}
                     width 5 offset 0
     primer_bind     complement(5913..5925)
                     /label=hrGFP-eGFP-SE
                     /ApEinfo_fwdcolor=yellow
                     /ApEinfo_revcolor=purple
                     /ApEinfo_graphicformat=arrow_data {{0 1 2 0 0 -1} {} 0}
                     width 5 offset 0
     primer_bind     complement(5996..6008)
                     /label=PcR-XL-TOPO-up
                     /ApEinfo_fwdcolor=yellow
                     /ApEinfo_revcolor=purple
                     /ApEinfo_graphicformat=arrow_data {{0 1 2 0 0 -1} {} 0}
                     width 5 offset 0
     primer_bind     complement(5913..5925)
                     /label=Kiss1-3k-EGFP-AS
                     /ApEinfo_fwdcolor=yellow
                     /ApEinfo_revcolor=purple
                     /ApEinfo_graphicformat=arrow_data {{0 1 2 0 0 -1} {} 0}
                     width 5 offset 0
     primer_bind     complement(5913..5925)
                     /label=Kiss1-3k-EGFP-SE
                     /ApEinfo_fwdcolor=yellow
                     /ApEinfo_revcolor=purple
                     /ApEinfo_graphicformat=arrow_data {{0 1 2 0 0 -1} {} 0}
                     width 5 offset 0
     primer_bind     complement(5911..5923)
                     /label=AcGFP-cmlc-AS
                     /ApEinfo_fwdcolor=yellow
                     /ApEinfo_revcolor=purple
                     /ApEinfo_graphicformat=arrow_data {{0 1 2 0 0 -1} {} 0}
                     width 5 offset 0
     primer_bind     complement(5913..5925)
                     /label=AcGFP-cmlc-SE
                     /ApEinfo_fwdcolor=yellow
                     /ApEinfo_revcolor=purple
                     /ApEinfo_graphicformat=arrow_data {{0 1 2 0 0 -1} {} 0}
                     width 5 offset 0
     primer_bind     complement(5913..5925)
                     /label=kiss2exon2-cmlc-SE
                     /ApEinfo_fwdcolor=yellow
                     /ApEinfo_revcolor=purple
                     /ApEinfo_graphicformat=arrow_data {{0 1 2 0 0 -1} {} 0}
                     width 5 offset 0
     primer_bind     complement(5913..5925)
                     /label=Kiss1-3k-cmlc-cgAS
                     /ApEinfo_fwdcolor=yellow
                     /ApEinfo_revcolor=purple
                     /ApEinfo_graphicformat=arrow_data {{0 1 2 0 0 -1} {} 0}
                     width 5 offset 0
     primer_bind     complement(5913..5925)
                     /label=Kiss1-3k-cmlc-gcSE
                     /ApEinfo_fwdcolor=yellow
                     /ApEinfo_revcolor=purple
                     /ApEinfo_graphicformat=arrow_data {{0 1 2 0 0 -1} {} 0}
                     width 5 offset 0
     primer_bind     complement(5913..5925)
                     /label=Kpn-cmlc-EGFP(c)SE
                     /ApEinfo_fwdcolor=yellow
                     /ApEinfo_revcolor=purple
                     /ApEinfo_graphicformat=arrow_data {{0 1 2 0 0 -1} {} 0}
                     width 5 offset 0
     primer_bind     complement(5989..6001)
                     /label=pCRXLTOPO-SE(-70)
                     /ApEinfo_fwdcolor=yellow
                     /ApEinfo_revcolor=purple
                     /ApEinfo_graphicformat=arrow_data {{0 1 2 0 0 -1} {} 0}
                     width 5 offset 0
     primer_bind     complement(5914..5926)
                     /label=InFu-cmlc-EGFP-AS1
                     /ApEinfo_fwdcolor=yellow
                     /ApEinfo_revcolor=purple
                     /ApEinfo_graphicformat=arrow_data {{0 1 2 0 0 -1} {} 0}
                     width 5 offset 0
     primer_bind     complement(5914..5926)
                     /label=IF-kiss2(3k)EGFP-S
                     /ApEinfo_fwdcolor=yellow
                     /ApEinfo_revcolor=purple
                     /ApEinfo_graphicformat=arrow_data {{0 1 2 0 0 -1} {} 0}
                     width 5 offset 0
     primer_bind     complement(3946..3958)
                     /label=Sal?T�{IP-R1
                     /ApEinfo_fwdcolor=yellow
                     /ApEinfo_revcolor=purple
                     /ApEinfo_graphicformat=arrow_data {{0 1 2 0 0 -1} {} 0}
                     width 5 offset 0
     primer_bind     complement(5911..5923)
                     /label=AcGFP-AS
                     /ApEinfo_fwdcolor=yellow
                     /ApEinfo_revcolor=purple
                     /ApEinfo_graphicformat=arrow_data {{0 1 2 0 0 -1} {} 0}
                     width 5 offset 0
     primer_bind     complement(3946..3958)
                     /label=BGHpolyA-R1
                     /ApEinfo_fwdcolor=yellow
                     /ApEinfo_revcolor=purple
                     /ApEinfo_graphicformat=arrow_data {{0 1 2 0 0 -1} {} 0}
                     width 5 offset 0
     primer_bind     complement(5906..5918)
                     /label=Bgl-Cre-AS1
                     /ApEinfo_fwdcolor=yellow
                     /ApEinfo_revcolor=purple
                     /ApEinfo_graphicformat=arrow_data {{0 1 2 0 0 -1} {} 0}
                     width 5 offset 0
     primer_bind     complement(5914..5926)
                     /label=kiss1-cmlc-rec-AS1
                     /ApEinfo_fwdcolor=yellow
                     /ApEinfo_revcolor=purple
                     /ApEinfo_graphicformat=arrow_data {{0 1 2 0 0 -1} {} 0}
                     width 5 offset 0
     primer_bind     complement(5921..5933)
                     /label=TtT1
                     /ApEinfo_fwdcolor=yellow
                     /ApEinfo_revcolor=purple
                     /ApEinfo_graphicformat=arrow_data {{0 1 2 0 0 -1} {} 0}
                     width 5 offset 0
     primer_bind     complement(5917..5929)
                     /label=TtT2
                     /ApEinfo_fwdcolor=yellow
                     /ApEinfo_revcolor=purple
                     /ApEinfo_graphicformat=arrow_data {{0 1 2 0 0 -1} {} 0}
                     width 5 offset 0
     primer_bind     complement(5917..5929)
                     /label=TtH1
                     /ApEinfo_fwdcolor=yellow
                     /ApEinfo_revcolor=purple
                     /ApEinfo_graphicformat=arrow_data {{0 1 2 0 0 -1} {} 0}
                     width 5 offset 0
     primer_bind     complement(3946..3958)
                     /label=NheI+IP-R1
                     /ApEinfo_fwdcolor=yellow
                     /ApEinfo_revcolor=purple
                     /ApEinfo_graphicformat=arrow_data {{0 1 2 0 0 -1} {} 0}
                     width 5 offset 0
     primer_bind     complement(5908..5920)
                     /label=pAdummyASlong
                     /ApEinfo_fwdcolor=yellow
                     /ApEinfo_revcolor=purple
                     /ApEinfo_graphicformat=arrow_data {{0 1 2 0 0 -1} {} 0}
                     width 5 offset 0
     primer_bind     complement(5982..5994)
                     /label=Cre-seq-AS1
                     /ApEinfo_fwdcolor=yellow
                     /ApEinfo_revcolor=purple
                     /ApEinfo_graphicformat=arrow_data {{0 1 2 0 0 -1} {} 0}
                     width 5 offset 0
     primer_bind     4348..4360
                     /label= link4+polyAsac1R1
                     /ApEinfo_fwdcolor=yellow
                     /ApEinfo_revcolor=purple
                     /ApEinfo_graphicformat=arrow_data {{0 1 2 0 0 -1} {} 0}
                     width 5 offset 0
     primer_bind     complement(5893..5905)
                     /label=GnRH2AS-polyAAS
                     /ApEinfo_fwdcolor=yellow
                     /ApEinfo_revcolor=purple
                     /ApEinfo_graphicformat=arrow_data {{0 1 2 0 0 -1} {} 0}
                     width 5 offset 0
     primer_bind     complement(5893..5905)
                     /label=pNSEAS-polyAAS
                     /ApEinfo_fwdcolor=yellow
                     /ApEinfo_revcolor=purple
                     /ApEinfo_graphicformat=arrow_data {{0 1 2 0 0 -1} {} 0}
                     width 5 offset 0
     primer_bind     complement(6069..6081)
                     /label=polyASE-pNSESE
                     /ApEinfo_fwdcolor=yellow
                     /ApEinfo_revcolor=purple
                     /ApEinfo_graphicformat=arrow_data {{0 1 2 0 0 -1} {} 0}
                     width 5 offset 0
     primer_bind     6007..6019
                     /label=GnRH2-topoAS
                     /ApEinfo_fwdcolor=yellow
                     /ApEinfo_revcolor=purple
                     /ApEinfo_graphicformat=arrow_data {{0 1 2 0 0 -1} {} 0}
                     width 5 offset 0
     primer_bind     complement(5906..5918)
                     /label=EGFPpolyA-AS+BamH1
                     /ApEinfo_fwdcolor=yellow
                     /ApEinfo_revcolor=purple
                     /ApEinfo_graphicformat=arrow_data {{0 1 2 0 0 -1} {} 0}
                     width 5 offset 0
     primer_bind     complement(5906..5918)
                     /label=EGFPpolyA-AS
                     /ApEinfo_fwdcolor=yellow
                     /ApEinfo_revcolor=purple
                     /ApEinfo_graphicformat=arrow_data {{0 1 2 0 0 -1} {} 0}
                     width 5 offset 0
     primer_bind     complement(5983..5995)
                     /label=M13Reverse-strong
                     /ApEinfo_fwdcolor=yellow
                     /ApEinfo_revcolor=purple
                     /ApEinfo_graphicformat=arrow_data {{0 1 2 0 0 -1} {} 0}
                     width 5 offset 0
     primer_bind     7155..7167
                     /label=AmpR-AS
                     /ApEinfo_fwdcolor=yellow
                     /ApEinfo_revcolor=purple
                     /ApEinfo_graphicformat=arrow_data {{0 1 2 0 0 -1} {} 0}
                     width 5 offset 0
     misc_feature    complement(5906..5918)
                     /note=0
                     /label=EGFP-BglII
                     /ApEinfo_fwdcolor=cyan
                     /ApEinfo_revcolor=yellow
                     /ApEinfo_graphicformat=arrow_data {{0 1 2 0 0 -1} {} 0}
                     width 5 offset 0
     misc_feature    complement(5914..5926)
                     /note=0
                     /label=EGFP+Link5AS
                     /ApEinfo_fwdcolor=cyan
                     /ApEinfo_revcolor=yellow
                     /ApEinfo_graphicformat=arrow_data {{0 1 2 0 0 -1} {} 0}
                     width 5 offset 0
     misc_feature    complement(6025..6037)
                     /note=0
                     /label=TALEN-colony-PCRR1
                     /ApEinfo_fwdcolor=cyan
                     /ApEinfo_revcolor=yellow
                     /ApEinfo_graphicformat=arrow_data {{0 1 2 0 0 -1} {} 0}
                     width 5 offset 0
     misc_feature    complement(5619..5631)
                     /note=0
                     /label=gnrh1fosmidAS
                     /ApEinfo_fwdcolor=cyan
                     /ApEinfo_revcolor=yellow
                     /ApEinfo_graphicformat=arrow_data {{0 1 2 0 0 -1} {} 0}
                     width 5 offset 0
     misc_feature    complement(5619..5631)
                     /note=0
                     /label=ITfosmidAS
                     /ApEinfo_fwdcolor=cyan
                     /ApEinfo_revcolor=yellow
                     /ApEinfo_graphicformat=arrow_data {{0 1 2 0 0 -1} {} 0}
                     width 5 offset 0
     misc_feature    complement(5619..5631)
                     /note=0
                     /label=THfosmidAS
                     /ApEinfo_fwdcolor=cyan
                     /ApEinfo_revcolor=yellow
                     /ApEinfo_graphicformat=arrow_data {{0 1 2 0 0 -1} {} 0}
                     width 5 offset 0
     misc_feature    complement(5619..5631)
                     /note=0
                     /label=5ht3afosmidAS
                     /ApEinfo_fwdcolor=cyan
                     /ApEinfo_revcolor=yellow
                     /ApEinfo_graphicformat=arrow_data {{0 1 2 0 0 -1} {} 0}
                     width 5 offset 0
     misc_feature    complement(5619..5631)
                     /note=0
                     /label=VTfosmidAS
                     /ApEinfo_fwdcolor=cyan
                     /ApEinfo_revcolor=yellow
                     /ApEinfo_graphicformat=arrow_data {{0 1 2 0 0 -1} {} 0}
                     width 5 offset 0
     misc_feature    4739..4751
                     /note=0
                     /label=pcDNA3 SV40 promoter Fw
                     /ApEinfo_fwdcolor=cyan
                     /ApEinfo_revcolor=yellow
                     /ApEinfo_graphicformat=arrow_data {{0 1 2 0 0 -1} {} 0}
                     width 5 offset 0
     misc_feature    3737..3960
                     /label=BGHpolyA
                     /ApEinfo_fwdcolor=cyan
                     /ApEinfo_revcolor=green
                     /ApEinfo_graphicformat=arrow_data {{0 1 2 0 0 -1} {} 0}
                     width 5 offset 0
     misc_feature    1341..1341
                     /label=pe577 T->C
                     /ApEinfo_fwdcolor=#ff0000
                     /ApEinfo_revcolor=green
                     /ApEinfo_graphicformat=arrow_data {{0 1 2 0 0 -1} {} 0}
                     width 5 offset 0
ORIGIN
        1 GACGGATCGG GAGATCTCCC GATCCCCTAT GGTGCACTCT CAGTACAATC TGCTCTGATG
       61 CCGCATAGTT AAGCCAGTAT CTGCTCCCTG CTTGTGTGTT GGAGGTCGCT GAGTAGTGCG
      121 CGAGCAAAAT TTAAGCTACA ACAAGGCAAG GCTTGACCGA CAATTGCATG AAGAATCTGC
      181 TTAGGGTTAG GCGTTTTGCG CTGCTTCGCG ATGTACGGGC CAGATATACG CGTTGACATT
      241 GATTATTGAC TAGTTATTAA TAGTAATCAA TTACGGGGTC ATTAGTTCAT AGCCCATATA
      301 TGGAGTTCCG CGTTACATAA CTTACGGTAA ATGGCCCGCC TGGCTGACCG CCCAACGACC
      361 CCCGCCCATT GACGTCAATA ATGACGTATG TTCCCATAGT AACGCCAATA GGGACTTTCC
      421 ATTGACGTCA ATGGGTGGAG TATTTACGGT AAACTGCCCA CTTGGCAGTA CATCAAGTGT
      481 ATCATATGCC AAGTACGCCC CCTATTGACG TCAATGACGG TAAATGGCCC GCCTGGCATT
      541 ATGCCCAGTA CATGACCTTA TGGGACTTTC CTACTTGGCA GTACATCTAC GTATTAGTCA
      601 TCGCTATTAC CATGGTGATG CGGTTTTGGC AGTACATCAA TGGGCGTGGA TAGCGGTTTG
      661 ACTCACGGGG ATTTCCAAGT CTCCACCCCA TTGACGTCAA TGGGAGTTTG TTTTGGCACC
      721 AAAATCAACG GGACTTTCCA AAATGTCGTA ACAACTCCGC CCCATTGACG CAAATGGGCG
      781 GTAGGCGTGT ACGGTGGGAG GTCTATATAA GCAGAGCTCT CTGGCTAACT AGAGAACCCA
      841 CTGCTTACTG GCTTATCGAA ATTAATACGA CTCACTATAG GGAGACCCAA GCTGGCTAGC
      901 CAGGATGGAA GACGCCGTCG TCGTCGACGA GGAGCACCGA CGACGTGGCG AAGACACTCA
      961 ATCGTCGGGC CAGTCGAGCC TTCCATCGGA CATTGTGCAG TTCACTGCGA GACCCCACAT
     1021 GTTAATGGAA GATGTTGAAT GCAGCCCGAT TGAGCCGACG GAAAAGGAAT GGAATGAATA
     1081 TCGTGATAGG GTTCAAGAAA ATGCGGATCA AATGGAATTG CTAGGAGATG ACGAGTCGAG
     1141 TGACACAGAA GATCAGAATG ATCTGGATGA AGAGTACGAG GATTATTATA CTGATTCAAA
     1201 ATCCACCAGA CGGGAAACAA CGAAAGAATT TTTGACGCGT CAATTCCAAA ATATTGTGCA
     1261 TTTCTTTGTC GAGGACTGGT TCATCTCGGC CGCACTTGGA TTCATCACGG CAATCTTTTC
     1321 GATTTTCATC GATATGGGAA CTGAGTATCT GATTCATTTC CGAAACTTCA TGCTAGAGTC
     1381 TCTGGAGCAA TTCAACAACT ACGCGGCGTT TTGTGGATGG GTGTTTTATA TTACTGGACT
     1441 TGTGTATCTC GCCGCGTTGG TGTGCTATGG ATTTGGAAAA CAGGCTGTTG GATCCGGAAT
     1501 TCCCGAAGTC AAAGTTATCA TTCACGGCTT CCAACTGAAA AATTATTTAT CTGGGAAAAC
     1561 CTTGATCGCG AAGATGATTG GACTTACGCT TACTATTGGA TCAGGTCTTC CAGTTGGTAA
     1621 AGAGGGACCA TTTGTACATA TCGGAGCTAT TGTCGCCTCA CTCCTCAACA AAGTCACCGC
     1681 CGCTTGCCAA TACAACGCAT TTTTCTCCAA CGAAGGTCGT GCCATGGAAA TGTTGAGCAT
     1741 CGGTTGTGCC GTCGGAATCG CTTGCACATT CTCGGCGCCT ATGGGAGCTG TACTGTACGG
     1801 TATCGAGTCA ACTTCCAAAT ATTTTGCTGT GAAAAACTAT TGGAGATCAT TCTTTGCCAC
     1861 TACCTGCTCT GCCATGCTTT TCCGTTTTGC CATTGCGTTC TTTGTGCCAC AACATATTGC
     1921 CGGAACCATT ACTGCCTATT ATCAAACTTA TTTCCCAAAT GAGGTGTTTG TTGTCGAGGA
     1981 ATTGCCATTT TTCATTGGTT TGGGAGTTAT GACTGGTCTT CTCGGAGCTC TCTTCGTCTA
     2041 TTATCACCGA AGAATCGCGT TCTTCAAACG AAAAAATCGC ATCTTCCAGG CCCTATTCGG
     2101 AAAAAGCCCA ATCCTGTTCA CTGCCTGTTG TGCTGCAATT TTCGCCGTTC TCGTCTACCC
     2161 CAATGGTTTA GGAAGCTACG TGGCCGGAAA ATACACTTTC CGTGAAACCC TCGTCGATTT
     2221 CCTCTCCAAC TGTACCCTCT GGAAGCAAAC GAATGGGTCT GAAGGATGTC CACCCCATAT
     2281 GTTGGAGCAT TGGTCGGGTC CAGAAGGAGA TATGATGCCT ATCAACTCTC TTTTGATCTA
     2341 CTTCCTTTTC TATTTTATCA TCGTTCCAAT TTGTATTACC TTGTACATTC CATCAGGAAT
     2401 CTTCGTTCCA TGCTTCGTCA TTGGTGCCTG TGGTGGAAGA ATTTTCGGAG AAATTATATC
     2461 AATGATTTGG CCGTATGGAC TCCGTGGTCT CGGTCAGCCA CAGATCTACC CTGGACTTTA
     2521 TGCCGTGGTT GGAGCTGCGT CATTCACCGG ATCCGTCACT CACTCCTTGT CCATTGCTCT
     2581 AATCGTTTGT GAAACAACTG GACAGCTGTG TGCTCTGCTA CCTGTGCTCA TTGCCCTTAT
     2641 GATCTCAAAT GCTATCTGTG CTTTCCTGCA ACCTTCCATT TATGATTCTA TTATTAAGAT
     2701 TAATGGATAC CCATACCTTG CAGATTTGCC TCCATCTCGT ATGAGTGTGC ATCAAATGAA
     2761 AGTCGAACGT ATCATGGTCA AGGACATCTT CTACATCACC CGCGAGACCA CCTACCGTGA
     2821 GCTCCGCGAG ATGCTCCTCG AGAGTCCAAC CCTTCGCTCC TACCCATTTG TCACCGATTC
     2881 CCGCTCGATG ACACTTCTCG GCTCCGTCGC CCGCAAGTAT CTTCTGTACC TTATTCAACG
     2941 TAAACTCGGA CCCGAGCCAG AGCTCTTCGG ACATCGTAGA AGAAGTCGCA CGGCATCGGA
     3001 AATCTTCAGC ACGATCAACA ATCTAAGAAA GTATTCTAGA CGTGGCTCGC TCGCTGCGAA
     3061 TGGTGCTCAC ATGTCGTCTG GAAATGCGTT GATGACTGAC AGGAATATCT CCGGAAACAC
     3121 TCTTCTTCCA CAATCTCCAC TTCATGAAGA TCAGGGAGAT CGCAGTCCAT TGGCCCCACT
     3181 TCTGTACGCT CAGACTAATC AACACGAGCC GATTGTGCAC TCTTTGGCAA AGAGAGCTGA
     3241 AATTCTATCA AAGAAATTGG ACATGGAAGA AGTGGCAATC GATCCGGCAC CGTTCCAGTT
     3301 GGTTAGAGGC ACCTCTCTTT ACAAGGTCCA CACCCTGTTC TCCCTTCTTG CTCTCAACCA
     3361 TGCCTATGTT ACTGAAAAAG GTCGTCTTTG TGGTGTAGTT GCCGTGAAGG AACTTCGTGA
     3421 GGCGCTCAGT AACATCTACA GTAGAGGAGC TGTCGTCCCG AAACAGAGAA TCCGAACATC
     3481 CACATTCCGA CTCAATCCAG AACAAGATCT TGACCGTGAG CTCCAAAACG GCCATACAGC
     3541 GGAGCCAAAC GGCGCCCCAA TCAGACAACC ACGTGTCACA ATCGATGTTC CTGAAAACGC
     3601 AAAGACGGAT GACGAAACCC GCTAAGGTAC CGAGCTCGGA TCCACTAGTC CAGTGTGGTG
     3661 GAATTCTGCA GATATCCAGC ACAGTGGCGG CCGCTCGAGT CTAGAGGGCC CGTTTAAACC
     3721 CGCTGATCAG CCTCGACTGT GCCTTCTAGT TGCCAGCCAT CTGTTGTTTG CCCCTCCCCC
     3781 GTGCCTTCCT TGACCCTGGA AGGTGCCACT CCCACTGTCC TTTCCTAATA AAATGAGGAA
     3841 ATTGCATCGC ATTGTCTGAG TAGGTGTCAT TCTATTCTGG GGGGTGGGGT GGGGCAGGAC
     3901 AGCAAGGGGG AGGATTGGGA AGACAATAGC AGGCATGCTG GGGATGCGGT GGGCTCTATG
     3961 GCTTCTGAGG CGGAAAGAAC CAGCTGGGGC TCTAGGGGGT ATCCCCNNNN NNNNNNNNNN
     4021 NNNNNNNNNN NNNNNNNNNN NNNNNNNNNN NNNNNNNNNN NNNNNNNNNN NNNNNNNNNN
     4081 NNNNNNNNNN NNNNNNNNNN NNNNNNNNNN NNNNNNNNNN NNNNNNNNNN CNNNNNNNNN
     4141 NNNNNNNNNN NNNNNNNNNN NNNNNNNNNN NNNNNNNNNN NNNNNNNNNN NNNNNNNNNN
     4201 NNNNNNNNNN NNNNNNNNNN NNANNNNNNN NNNNNNNNNN NNNNNNNNNN NNNNNNNNNN
     4261 NNNNNNNNNN NNCCTTTGAC GTTGGAGTCC ACGTTCTTTN NNNNNNNNNN NNNNNNNNNN
     4321 NNNNNNNNNN NNNNNNACCC TATCTCGGTC TATTCTTTTG ATTTATAAGG GATTTTGCCG
     4381 ATTTCGGCCT ATTGGTTAAA AAATGAGCTG ATTTAACAAA AATTTAACGC GAATTAATTC
     4441 TGTGGAATGT GTGTCAGTTA GGGTGTGGAA AGTCCCCAGG CTCCCCAGCA GGCAGAAGTA
     4501 TGCAAAGCAT GCATCTCAAT TAGTCAGCAA CCAGGTGTGG AAAGTCCCCA GGCTCCCCAG
     4561 CAGGCAGAAG TATGCAAAGC ATGCATCTCA ATTAGTCAGC AACCATAGTC CCGCCCCTAA
     4621 CTCCGCCCAT CCCGCCCCTA ACTCCGCCCA GTTCCGCCCA TTCTCCGCCC CATGGCTGAC
     4681 TAATTTTTTT TATTTATGCA GAGGCCGAGG CCGCCTCTGC CTCTGAGCTA TTCCAGAAGT
     4741 AGTGAGGAGG CTTTTTTGGA GGCCTAGGCT TTTGCAAAAA GCTCCCGGGA GCTTGTATAT
     4801 CCATTTTCGG ATCTGATCAA GAGACAGGAT GAGGATCGTT TCGCATGATT GAACAAGATG
     4861 GATTGCACGC AGGTTCTCCG GCCGCTTGGG TGGAGAGGCT ATTCGGCTAT GACTGGGCAC
     4921 AACAGACAAT CGGCTGCTCT GATGCCGCCG TGTTCCGGCT GTCAGCGCAG GGGCGCCCGG
     4981 TTCTTTTTGT CAAGACCGAC CTGTCCGGTG CCCTGAATGA ACTGCAGGAC GAGGCAGCGC
     5041 GGCTATCGTG GCTGGCCACG ACGGGCGTTC CTTGCGCAGC TGTGCTCGAC GTTGTCACTG
     5101 AAGCGGGAAG GGACTGGCTG CTATTGGGCG AAGTGCCGGG GCAGGATCTC CTGTCATCTC
     5161 ACCTTGCTCC TGCCGAGAAA GTATCCATCA TGGCTGATGC AATGCGGCGG CTGCATACGC
     5221 TTGATCCGGC TACCTGCCCA TTCGACCACC AAGCGAAACA TCGCATCGAG CGAGCACGTA
     5281 CTCGGATGGA AGCCGGTCTT GTCGATCAGG ATGATCTGGA CGAAGAGCAT CAGGGGCTCG
     5341 CGCCAGCCGA ACTGTTCGCC AGGCTCAAGG CGCGCATGCC CGACGGCGAG GATCTCGTCG
     5401 TGACCCATGG CGATGCCTGC TTGCCGAATA TCATGGTGGA AAATGGCCGC TTTTCTGGAT
     5461 TCATCGACTG TGGCCGGCTG GGTGTGGCGG ACCGCTATCA GGACATAGCG TTGGCTACCC
     5521 GTGATATTGC TGAAGAGCTT GGCGGCGAAT GGGCTGACCG CTTCCTCGTG CTTTACGGTA
     5581 TCGCCGCTCC CGATTCGCAG CGCATCGCCT TCTATCGCCT TCTTGACGAG TTCTTCTGAG
     5641 CGGGACTCTG GGGTTCGAAA TGACCGACCA AGCGACGCCC AACCTGCCAT CACGAGATTT
     5701 CGATTCCACC GCCGCCTTCT ATGAAAGGTT GGGCTTCGGA ATCGTTTTCC GGGACGCCGG
     5761 CTGGATGATC CTCCAGCGCG GGGATCTCAT GCTGGAGTTC TTCGCCCACC CCAACTTGTT
     5821 TATTGCAGCT TATAATGGTT ACAAATAAAG CAATAGCATC ACAAATTTCA CAAATAAAGC
     5881 ATTTTTTTCA CTGCATTCTA GTTGTGGTTT GTCCAAACTC ATCAATGTAT CTTATCATGT
     5941 CTGTATACCG TCGACCTCTA GCTAGAGCTT GGCGTAATCA TGGTCATAGC TGTTTCCTGT
     6001 GTGAAATTGT TATCCGCTCA CAATTCCACA CAACATACGA GCCGGAAGCA TAAAGTGTAA
     6061 AGCCTGGGGT GCCTAATGAG TGAGCTAACT CACATTAATT GCGTTGCGCT CACTGCCCGC
     6121 TTTCCAGTCG GGAAACCTGT CGTGCCAGCT GCATTAATGA ATCGGCCAAC GCGCGGGGAG
     6181 AGGCGGTTTG CGTATTGGGC GCTCTTCCGC TTCCTCGCTC ACTGACTCGC TGCGCTCGGT
     6241 CGTTCGGCTG CGGCGAGCGG TATCAGCTCA CTCAAAGGCG GTAATACGGT TATCCACAGA
     6301 ATCAGGGGAT AACGCAGGAA AGAACATGTG AGCAAAAGGC CAGCAAAAGG CCAGGAACCG
     6361 TAAAAAGGCC GCGTTGCTGG CGTTTTTCCA TAGGCTCCGC CCCCCTGACG AGCATCACAA
     6421 AAATCGACGC TCAAGTCAGA GGTGGCGAAA CCCGACAGGA CTATAAAGAT ACCAGGCGTT
     6481 TCCCCCTGGA AGCTCCCTCG TGCGCTCTCC TGTTCCGACC CTGCCGCTTA CCGGATACCT
     6541 GTCCGCCTTT CTCCCTTCGG GAAGCGTGGC GCTTTCTCAT AGCTCACGCT GTAGGTATCT
     6601 CAGTTCGGTG TAGGTCGTTC GCTCCAAGCT GGGCTGTGTG CACGAACCCC CCGTTCAGCC
     6661 CGACCGCTGC GCCTTATCCG GTAACTATCG TCTTGAGTCC AACCCGGTAA GACACGACTT
     6721 ATCGCCACTG GCAGCAGCCA CTGGTAACAG GATTAGCAGA GCGAGGTATG TAGGCGGTGC
     6781 TACAGAGTTC TTGAAGTGGT GGCCTAACTA CGGCTACACT AGAAGAACAG TATTTGGTAT
     6841 CTGCGCTCTG CTGAAGCCAG TTACCTTCGG AAAAAGAGTT GGTAGCTCTT GATCCGGCAA
     6901 ACAAACCACC GCTGGTAGCG GTTTTTTTGT TTGCAAGCAG CAGATTACGC GCAGAAAAAA
     6961 AGGATCTCAA GAAGATCCTT TGATCTTTTC TACGGGGTCT GACGCTCAGT GGAACGAAAA
     7021 CTCACGTTAA GGGATTTTGG TCATGAGATT ATCAAAAAGG ATCTTCACCT AGATCCTTTT
     7081 AAATTAAAAA TGAAGTTTTA AATCAATCTA AAGTATATAT GAGTAAACTT GGTCTGACAG
     7141 TTACCAATGC TTAATCAGTG AGGCACCTAT CTCAGCGATC TGTCTATTTC GTTCATCCAT
     7201 AGTTGCCTGA CTCCCCGTCG TGTAGATAAC TACGATACGG GAGGGCTTAC CATCTGGCCC
     7261 CAGTGCTGCA ATGATACCGC GAGACCCACG CTCACCGGCT CCAGATTTAT CAGCAATAAA
     7321 CCAGCCAGCC GGAAGGGCCG AGCGCAGAAG TGGTCCTGCA ACTTTATCCG CCTCCATCCA
     7381 GTCTATTAAT TGTTGCCGGG AAGCTAGAGT AAGTAGTTCG CCAGTTAATA GTTTGCGCAA
     7441 CGTTGTTGCC ATTGCTACAG GCATCGTGGT GTCACGCTCG TCGTTTGGTA TGGCTTCATT
     7501 CAGCTCCGGT TCCCAACGAT CAAGGCGAGT TACATGATCC CCCATGTTGT GCAAAAAAGC
     7561 GGTTAGCTCC TTCGGTCCTC CGATCGTTGT CAGAAGTAAG TTGGCCGCAG TGTTATCACT
     7621 CATGGTTATG GCAGCACTGC ATAATTCTCT TACTGTCATG CCATCCGTAA GATGCTTTTC
     7681 TGTGACTGGT GAGTACTCAA CCAAGTCATT CTGAGAATAG TGTATGCGGC GACCGAGTTG
     7741 CTCTTGCCCG GCGTCAATAC GGGATAATAC CGCGCCACAT AGCAGAACTT TAAAAGTGCT
     7801 CATCATTGGA AAACGTTCTT CGGGGCGAAA ACTCTCAAGG ATCTTACCGC TGTTGAGATC
     7861 CAGTTCGATG TAACCCACTC GTGCACCCAA CTGATCTTCA GCATCTTTTA CTTTCACCAG
     7921 CGTTTCTGGG TGAGCAAAAA CAGGAAGGCA AAATGCCGCA AAAAAGGGAA TAAGGGCGAC
     7981 ACGGAAATGT TGAATACTCA TACTCTTCCT TTTTCAATAT TATTGAAGCA TTTATCAGGG
     8041 TTATTGTCTC ATGAGCGGAT ACATATTTGA ATGTATTTAG AAAAATAAAC AAATAGGGGT
     8101 TCCGCGCACA TTTCCCCGAA AAGTGCCACC TGACGTC  
//
