# Supplementary material for: Roles of the ClC chloride channel CLH-1 in food-associated salt chemotaxis behavior of C. elegans
Source: eLife. 2021 Jan 25;10:e55701. doi: 10.7554/eLife.55701 (PMC7834019; doi:10.7554/eLife.55701)
Supplement: Supplementary file 4. [file elife-55701-supp4.zip › Plasmid constructions/pCDNA3.1-clh-1cDNA(wt).ape]

LOCUS       pCDNA3_1_clh_1cD        8137 bp ds-DNA     linear       15-FEB-2020
DEFINITION  .
ACCESSION   
VERSION     
SOURCE      .
  ORGANISM  .
COMMENT     
COMMENT     
COMMENT     ApEinfo:methylated:1
FEATURES             Location/Qualifiers
     primer_bind     complement(5914..5926)
                     /label=EGFP+Link4AS
                     /ApEinfo_fwdcolor=yellow
                     /ApEinfo_revcolor=purple
                     /ApEinfo_graphicformat=arrow_data {{0 1 2 0 0 -1} {} 0}
                     width 5 offset 0
     misc_feature    905..1032
                     /label=exon1
                     /ApEinfo_fwdcolor=#fff300
                     /ApEinfo_revcolor=green
                     /ApEinfo_graphicformat=arrow_data {{0 1 2 0 0 -1} {} 0}
                     width 5 offset 0
     primer_bind     complement(3943..3955)
                     /label=BamH1+IPRv
                     /ApEinfo_fwdcolor=yellow
                     /ApEinfo_revcolor=purple
                     /ApEinfo_graphicformat=arrow_data {{0 1 2 0 0 -1} {} 0}
                     width 5 offset 0
     misc_feature    3218..3325
                     /label=exon15
                     /ApEinfo_fwdcolor=#fff803
                     /ApEinfo_revcolor=green
                     /ApEinfo_graphicformat=arrow_data {{0 1 2 0 0 -1} {} 0}
                     width 5 offset 0
     primer_bind     4348..4360
                     /label=polyA-Sac1R1
                     /ApEinfo_fwdcolor=yellow
                     /ApEinfo_revcolor=purple
                     /ApEinfo_graphicformat=arrow_data {{0 1 2 0 0 -1} {} 0}
                     width 5 offset 0
     misc_feature    1033..1089
                     /label=exon2
                     /ApEinfo_fwdcolor=#ff7400
                     /ApEinfo_revcolor=green
                     /ApEinfo_graphicformat=arrow_data {{0 1 2 0 0 -1} {} 0}
                     width 5 offset 0
     primer_bind     complement(6259..6271)
                     /label=Spe1-GnRH2F1
                     /ApEinfo_fwdcolor=yellow
                     /ApEinfo_revcolor=purple
                     /ApEinfo_graphicformat=arrow_data {{0 1 2 0 0 -1} {} 0}
                     width 5 offset 0
     misc_feature    3326..3509
                     /label=exon16
                     /ApEinfo_fwdcolor=#ff8400
                     /ApEinfo_revcolor=green
                     /ApEinfo_graphicformat=arrow_data {{0 1 2 0 0 -1} {} 0}
                     width 5 offset 0
     primer_bind     complement(5996..6008)
                     /label=Spe1-polyAR1
                     /ApEinfo_fwdcolor=yellow
                     /ApEinfo_revcolor=purple
                     /ApEinfo_graphicformat=arrow_data {{0 1 2 0 0 -1} {} 0}
                     width 5 offset 0
     primer_bind     65..77
                     /label= Apa1-42sp50R1
                     /ApEinfo_fwdcolor=yellow
                     /ApEinfo_revcolor=purple
                     /ApEinfo_graphicformat=arrow_data {{0 1 2 0 0 -1} {} 0}
                     width 5 offset 0
     primer_bind     complement(5906..5918)
                     /label=Mlu1+EGFPPolyA-AS
                     /ApEinfo_fwdcolor=yellow
                     /ApEinfo_revcolor=purple
                     /ApEinfo_graphicformat=arrow_data {{0 1 2 0 0 -1} {} 0}
                     width 5 offset 0
     primer_bind     4398..4410
                     /label=polyA+GA-vector Rv
                     /ApEinfo_fwdcolor=yellow
                     /ApEinfo_revcolor=purple
                     /ApEinfo_graphicformat=arrow_data {{0 1 2 0 0 -1} {} 0}
                     width 5 offset 0
     primer_bind     4258..4270
                     /label=polyA+GA-vector Rv2
                     /ApEinfo_fwdcolor=yellow
                     /ApEinfo_revcolor=purple
                     /ApEinfo_graphicformat=arrow_data {{0 1 2 0 0 -1} {} 0}
                     width 5 offset 0
     primer_bind     4212..4224
                     /label=polyA+GA-vector Rv3
                     /ApEinfo_fwdcolor=yellow
                     /ApEinfo_revcolor=purple
                     /ApEinfo_graphicformat=arrow_data {{0 1 2 0 0 -1} {} 0}
                     width 5 offset 0
     primer_bind     7128..7140
                     /label=SpeI_ISceI_AmprSE
                     /ApEinfo_fwdcolor=yellow
                     /ApEinfo_revcolor=purple
                     /ApEinfo_graphicformat=arrow_data {{0 1 2 0 0 -1} {} 0}
                     width 5 offset 0
     primer_bind     complement(8028..8040)
                     /label=SpeI+AmprAS
                     /ApEinfo_fwdcolor=yellow
                     /ApEinfo_revcolor=purple
                     /ApEinfo_graphicformat=arrow_data {{0 1 2 0 0 -1} {} 0}
                     width 5 offset 0
     primer_bind     complement(5906..5918)
                     /label=MluIsce+EGFPpolAAS
                     /ApEinfo_fwdcolor=yellow
                     /ApEinfo_revcolor=purple
                     /ApEinfo_graphicformat=arrow_data {{0 1 2 0 0 -1} {} 0}
                     width 5 offset 0
     misc_feature    1090..1238
                     /label=exon3
                     /ApEinfo_fwdcolor=#fffe00
                     /ApEinfo_revcolor=green
                     /ApEinfo_graphicformat=arrow_data {{0 1 2 0 0 -1} {} 0}
                     width 5 offset 0
     primer_bind     complement(5906..5918)
                     /label=MluIsce+EGFPpolyAAS
                     /ApEinfo_fwdcolor=yellow
                     /ApEinfo_revcolor=purple
                     /ApEinfo_graphicformat=arrow_data {{0 1 2 0 0 -1} {} 0}
                     width 5 offset 0
     misc_feature    3510..3625
                     /label=exon17
                     /ApEinfo_fwdcolor=#fff100
                     /ApEinfo_revcolor=green
                     /ApEinfo_graphicformat=arrow_data {{0 1 2 0 0 -1} {} 0}
                     width 5 offset 0
     primer_bind     complement(5906..5918)
                     /label=EGFPpolyA-AS+Apa1
                     /ApEinfo_fwdcolor=yellow
                     /ApEinfo_revcolor=purple
                     /ApEinfo_graphicformat=arrow_data {{0 1 2 0 0 -1} {} 0}
                     width 5 offset 0
     primer_bind     complement(7507..7519)
                     /label=AmpR-SE
                     /ApEinfo_fwdcolor=yellow
                     /ApEinfo_revcolor=purple
                     /ApEinfo_graphicformat=arrow_data {{0 1 2 0 0 -1} {} 0}
                     width 5 offset 0
     misc_feature    1239..1358
                     /label=exon4
                     /ApEinfo_fwdcolor=#ff7a00
                     /ApEinfo_revcolor=green
                     /ApEinfo_graphicformat=arrow_data {{0 1 2 0 0 -1} {} 0}
                     width 5 offset 0
     primer_bind     complement(5906..5918)
                     /label= EcoR1+egfppolAas
                     /ApEinfo_fwdcolor=yellow
                     /ApEinfo_revcolor=purple
                     /ApEinfo_graphicformat=arrow_data {{0 1 2 0 0 -1} {} 0}
                     width 5 offset 0
     primer_bind     7128..7140
                     /label=MluI_ISceI_AmprSE
                     /ApEinfo_fwdcolor=yellow
                     /ApEinfo_revcolor=purple
                     /ApEinfo_graphicformat=arrow_data {{0 1 2 0 0 -1} {} 0}
                     width 5 offset 0
     misc_feature    1359..1490
                     /label=exon5
                     /ApEinfo_fwdcolor=#ffec00
                     /ApEinfo_revcolor=green
                     /ApEinfo_graphicformat=arrow_data {{0 1 2 0 0 -1} {} 0}
                     width 5 offset 0
     primer_bind     complement(8028..8040)
                     /label=MluI+Ampr_AS
                     /ApEinfo_fwdcolor=yellow
                     /ApEinfo_revcolor=purple
                     /ApEinfo_graphicformat=arrow_data {{0 1 2 0 0 -1} {} 0}
                     width 5 offset 0
     primer_bind     870..882
                     /label=?s?V�i-5)
                     /ApEinfo_fwdcolor=yellow
                     /ApEinfo_revcolor=purple
                     /ApEinfo_graphicformat=arrow_data {{0 1 2 0 0 -1} {} 0}
                     width 5 offset 0
     misc_feature    1491..1624
                     /label=exon6
                     /ApEinfo_fwdcolor=#ff8400
                     /ApEinfo_revcolor=green
                     /ApEinfo_graphicformat=arrow_data {{0 1 2 0 0 -1} {} 0}
                     width 5 offset 0
     primer_bind     complement(5893..5905)
                     /label=K/RREVfusion
                     /ApEinfo_fwdcolor=yellow
                     /ApEinfo_revcolor=purple
                     /ApEinfo_graphicformat=arrow_data {{0 1 2 0 0 -1} {} 0}
                     width 5 offset 0
     misc_feature    complement(3606..3625)
                     /label=cr1
                     /ApEinfo_fwdcolor=cyan
                     /ApEinfo_revcolor=green
                     /ApEinfo_graphicformat=arrow_data {{0 1 2 0 0 -1} {} 0}
                     width 5 offset 0
     primer_bind     complement(5917..5929)
                     /label=pCMLC-Age-AS
                     /ApEinfo_fwdcolor=yellow
                     /ApEinfo_revcolor=purple
                     /ApEinfo_graphicformat=arrow_data {{0 1 2 0 0 -1} {} 0}
                     width 5 offset 0
     primer_bind     740..752
                     /label=pCMLC-SE1
                     /ApEinfo_fwdcolor=yellow
                     /ApEinfo_revcolor=purple
                     /ApEinfo_graphicformat=arrow_data {{0 1 2 0 0 -1} {} 0}
                     width 5 offset 0
     misc_feature    1625..1787
                     /label=exon7
                     /ApEinfo_fwdcolor=#fffa00
                     /ApEinfo_revcolor=green
                     /ApEinfo_graphicformat=arrow_data {{0 1 2 0 0 -1} {} 0}
                     width 5 offset 0
     primer_bind     complement(5891..5903)
                     /label=HG-gnrh-krREV
                     /ApEinfo_fwdcolor=yellow
                     /ApEinfo_revcolor=purple
                     /ApEinfo_graphicformat=arrow_data {{0 1 2 0 0 -1} {} 0}
                     width 5 offset 0
     primer_bind     5826..5838
                     /label=KR900
                     /ApEinfo_fwdcolor=yellow
                     /ApEinfo_revcolor=purple
                     /ApEinfo_graphicformat=arrow_data {{0 1 2 0 0 -1} {} 0}
                     width 5 offset 0
     misc_feature    1788..2004
                     /label=exon8
                     /ApEinfo_fwdcolor=#ff8600
                     /ApEinfo_revcolor=green
                     /ApEinfo_graphicformat=arrow_data {{0 1 2 0 0 -1} {} 0}
                     width 5 offset 0
     primer_bind     complement(5911..5923)
                     /label=PEGFP-AS3New
                     /ApEinfo_fwdcolor=yellow
                     /ApEinfo_revcolor=purple
                     /ApEinfo_graphicformat=arrow_data {{0 1 2 0 0 -1} {} 0}
                     width 5 offset 0
     misc_feature    905..924
                     /label=cf1
                     /ApEinfo_fwdcolor=#00ffff
                     /ApEinfo_revcolor=green
                     /ApEinfo_graphicformat=arrow_data {{0 1 2 0 0 -1} {} 0}
                     width 5 offset 0
     primer_bind     complement(5919..5931)
                     /label=FP635-R2
                     /ApEinfo_fwdcolor=yellow
                     /ApEinfo_revcolor=purple
                     /ApEinfo_graphicformat=arrow_data {{0 1 2 0 0 -1} {} 0}
                     width 5 offset 0
     primer_bind     4175..4187
                     /label=KillerRedRevfor
                     /ApEinfo_fwdcolor=yellow
                     /ApEinfo_revcolor=purple
                     /ApEinfo_graphicformat=arrow_data {{0 1 2 0 0 -1} {} 0}
                     width 5 offset 0
     misc_feature    2005..2106
                     /label=exon9
                     /ApEinfo_fwdcolor=#fff300
                     /ApEinfo_revcolor=green
                     /ApEinfo_graphicformat=arrow_data {{0 1 2 0 0 -1} {} 0}
                     width 5 offset 0
     primer_bind     4376..4388
                     /label=eGFPREVfusion
                     /ApEinfo_fwdcolor=yellow
                     /ApEinfo_revcolor=purple
                     /ApEinfo_graphicformat=arrow_data {{0 1 2 0 0 -1} {} 0}
                     width 5 offset 0
     primer_bind     complement(5920..5932)
                     /label=PCMLC-AS3
                     /ApEinfo_fwdcolor=yellow
                     /ApEinfo_revcolor=purple
                     /ApEinfo_graphicformat=arrow_data {{0 1 2 0 0 -1} {} 0}
                     width 5 offset 0
     misc_feature    2107..2745
                     /label=exon10
                     /ApEinfo_fwdcolor=#ff8100
                     /ApEinfo_revcolor=green
                     /ApEinfo_graphicformat=arrow_data {{0 1 2 0 0 -1} {} 0}
                     width 5 offset 0
     primer_bind     complement(5911..5923)
                     /label=PEGFP-AS3
                     /ApEinfo_fwdcolor=yellow
                     /ApEinfo_revcolor=purple
                     /ApEinfo_graphicformat=arrow_data {{0 1 2 0 0 -1} {} 0}
                     width 5 offset 0
     primer_bind     complement(5887..5899)
                     /label=AcGFP-polyA-R1
                     /ApEinfo_fwdcolor=yellow
                     /ApEinfo_revcolor=purple
                     /ApEinfo_graphicformat=arrow_data {{0 1 2 0 0 -1} {} 0}
                     width 5 offset 0
     misc_feature    2746..2982
                     /label=exon11
                     /ApEinfo_fwdcolor=#fffb00
                     /ApEinfo_revcolor=green
                     /ApEinfo_graphicformat=arrow_data {{0 1 2 0 0 -1} {} 0}
                     width 5 offset 0
     primer_bind     complement(5983..5995)
                     /label=GnRH-killerRedseq
                     /ApEinfo_fwdcolor=yellow
                     /ApEinfo_revcolor=purple
                     /ApEinfo_graphicformat=arrow_data {{0 1 2 0 0 -1} {} 0}
                     width 5 offset 0
     primer_bind     5495..5507
                     /label=Km-F3
                     /ApEinfo_fwdcolor=yellow
                     /ApEinfo_revcolor=purple
                     /ApEinfo_graphicformat=arrow_data {{0 1 2 0 0 -1} {} 0}
                     width 5 offset 0
     misc_feature    2983..3027
                     /label=exon12
                     /ApEinfo_fwdcolor=#ff7a00
                     /ApEinfo_revcolor=green
                     /ApEinfo_graphicformat=arrow_data {{0 1 2 0 0 -1} {} 0}
                     width 5 offset 0
     primer_bind     complement(5887..5899)
                     /label=polyA-SceI-R1
                     /ApEinfo_fwdcolor=yellow
                     /ApEinfo_revcolor=purple
                     /ApEinfo_graphicformat=arrow_data {{0 1 2 0 0 -1} {} 0}
                     width 5 offset 0
     primer_bind     complement(5983..5995)
                     /label=M13-Reverse
                     /ApEinfo_fwdcolor=yellow
                     /ApEinfo_revcolor=purple
                     /ApEinfo_graphicformat=arrow_data {{0 1 2 0 0 -1} {} 0}
                     width 5 offset 0
     misc_feature    3028..3154
                     /label=exon13
                     /ApEinfo_fwdcolor=#ffec00
                     /ApEinfo_revcolor=green
                     /ApEinfo_graphicformat=arrow_data {{0 1 2 0 0 -1} {} 0}
                     width 5 offset 0
     primer_bind     870..882
                     /label=pcDNA-T7
                     /ApEinfo_fwdcolor=yellow
                     /ApEinfo_revcolor=purple
                     /ApEinfo_graphicformat=arrow_data {{0 1 2 0 0 -1} {} 0}
                     width 5 offset 0
     primer_bind     complement(3731..3743)
                     /label=pcDNA-rev
                     /ApEinfo_fwdcolor=yellow
                     /ApEinfo_revcolor=purple
                     /ApEinfo_graphicformat=arrow_data {{0 1 2 0 0 -1} {} 0}
                     width 5 offset 0
     misc_feature    3155..3217
                     /label=exon14
                     /ApEinfo_fwdcolor=#ff8100
                     /ApEinfo_revcolor=green
                     /ApEinfo_graphicformat=arrow_data {{0 1 2 0 0 -1} {} 0}
                     width 5 offset 0
     primer_bind     complement(5875..5887)
                     /label=polyA-ampr-R1
                     /ApEinfo_fwdcolor=yellow
                     /ApEinfo_revcolor=purple
                     /ApEinfo_graphicformat=arrow_data {{0 1 2 0 0 -1} {} 0}
                     width 5 offset 0
     primer_bind     complement(8054..8066)
                     /label=polyA-ampr-F1
                     /ApEinfo_fwdcolor=yellow
                     /ApEinfo_revcolor=purple
                     /ApEinfo_graphicformat=arrow_data {{0 1 2 0 0 -1} {} 0}
                     width 5 offset 0
     primer_bind     7143..7155
                     /label=ampr-R1
                     /ApEinfo_fwdcolor=yellow
                     /ApEinfo_revcolor=purple
                     /ApEinfo_graphicformat=arrow_data {{0 1 2 0 0 -1} {} 0}
                     width 5 offset 0
     primer_bind     complement(5880..5892)
                     /label=polyA-R1
                     /ApEinfo_fwdcolor=yellow
                     /ApEinfo_revcolor=purple
                     /ApEinfo_graphicformat=arrow_data {{0 1 2 0 0 -1} {} 0}
                     width 5 offset 0
     misc_feature    905..924
                     /label=cf1(1)
                     /ApEinfo_label=cf1
                     /ApEinfo_fwdcolor=#00ffff
                     /ApEinfo_revcolor=green
                     /ApEinfo_graphicformat=arrow_data {{0 1 2 0 0 -1} {} 0}
                     width 5 offset 0
     primer_bind     complement(5889..5901)
                     /label=hrGFPAS1
                     /ApEinfo_fwdcolor=yellow
                     /ApEinfo_revcolor=purple
                     /ApEinfo_graphicformat=arrow_data {{0 1 2 0 0 -1} {} 0}
                     width 5 offset 0
     misc_feature    complement(950..969)
                     /label=cr3
                     /ApEinfo_fwdcolor=cyan
                     /ApEinfo_revcolor=green
                     /ApEinfo_graphicformat=arrow_data {{0 1 2 0 0 -1} {} 0}
                     width 5 offset 0
     primer_bind     complement(5889..5901)
                     /label=hrGFPAS2
                     /ApEinfo_fwdcolor=yellow
                     /ApEinfo_revcolor=purple
                     /ApEinfo_graphicformat=arrow_data {{0 1 2 0 0 -1} {} 0}
                     width 5 offset 0
     misc_feature    1360..1380
                     /label=f3
                     /ApEinfo_fwdcolor=#00ffff
                     /ApEinfo_revcolor=green
                     /ApEinfo_graphicformat=arrow_data {{0 1 2 0 0 -1} {} 0}
                     width 5 offset 0
     primer_bind     complement(8056..8068)
                     /label=ampr-F1
                     /ApEinfo_fwdcolor=yellow
                     /ApEinfo_revcolor=purple
                     /ApEinfo_graphicformat=arrow_data {{0 1 2 0 0 -1} {} 0}
                     width 5 offset 0
     misc_feature    1967..1986
                     /label=f5
                     /ApEinfo_fwdcolor=cyan
                     /ApEinfo_revcolor=green
                     /ApEinfo_graphicformat=arrow_data {{0 1 2 0 0 -1} {} 0}
                     width 5 offset 0
     primer_bind     7980..7992
                     /label=ampr-R1(1)
                     /ApEinfo_label=ampr-R1
                     /ApEinfo_fwdcolor=yellow
                     /ApEinfo_revcolor=purple
                     /ApEinfo_graphicformat=arrow_data {{0 1 2 0 0 -1} {} 0}
                     width 5 offset 0
     misc_feature    2518..2537
                     /label=f7
                     /ApEinfo_fwdcolor=#00ffff
                     /ApEinfo_revcolor=green
                     /ApEinfo_graphicformat=arrow_data {{0 1 2 0 0 -1} {} 0}
                     width 5 offset 0
     primer_bind     complement(7513..7525)
                     /label=ampr-F2
                     /ApEinfo_fwdcolor=yellow
                     /ApEinfo_revcolor=purple
                     /ApEinfo_graphicformat=arrow_data {{0 1 2 0 0 -1} {} 0}
                     width 5 offset 0
     misc_feature    2936..2955
                     /label=cf3
                     /ApEinfo_fwdcolor=#00ffff
                     /ApEinfo_revcolor=green
                     /ApEinfo_graphicformat=arrow_data {{0 1 2 0 0 -1} {} 0}
                     width 5 offset 0
     primer_bind     7404..7416
                     /label=ampr-R2
                     /ApEinfo_fwdcolor=yellow
                     /ApEinfo_revcolor=purple
                     /ApEinfo_graphicformat=arrow_data {{0 1 2 0 0 -1} {} 0}
                     width 5 offset 0
     misc_feature    3287..3306
                     /label=f10
                     /ApEinfo_fwdcolor=#00ffff
                     /ApEinfo_revcolor=green
                     /ApEinfo_graphicformat=arrow_data {{0 1 2 0 0 -1} {} 0}
                     width 5 offset 0
     primer_bind     complement(5913..5925)
                     /label=SpeEGFPpolyA-AS
                     /ApEinfo_fwdcolor=yellow
                     /ApEinfo_revcolor=purple
                     /ApEinfo_graphicformat=arrow_data {{0 1 2 0 0 -1} {} 0}
                     width 5 offset 0
     misc_feature    1761..1783
                     /label=geno-f
                     /ApEinfo_fwdcolor=#00ffff
                     /ApEinfo_revcolor=green
                     /ApEinfo_graphicformat=arrow_data {{0 1 2 0 0 -1} {} 0}
                     width 5 offset 0
     primer_bind     complement(5911..5923)
                     /label=egfppolAAS
                     /ApEinfo_fwdcolor=yellow
                     /ApEinfo_revcolor=purple
                     /ApEinfo_graphicformat=arrow_data {{0 1 2 0 0 -1} {} 0}
                     width 5 offset 0
     misc_feature    complement(1848..1867)
                     /label=geno-r
                     /ApEinfo_fwdcolor=cyan
                     /ApEinfo_revcolor=green
                     /ApEinfo_graphicformat=arrow_data {{0 1 2 0 0 -1} {} 0}
                     width 5 offset 0
     primer_bind     complement(5869..5881)
                     /label=nheI+cmlcEGFP-R1
                     /ApEinfo_fwdcolor=yellow
                     /ApEinfo_revcolor=purple
                     /ApEinfo_graphicformat=arrow_data {{0 1 2 0 0 -1} {} 0}
                     width 5 offset 0
     primer_bind     complement(5617..5629)
                     /label=FSH1arm-Km-R2
                     /ApEinfo_fwdcolor=yellow
                     /ApEinfo_revcolor=purple
                     /ApEinfo_graphicformat=arrow_data {{0 1 2 0 0 -1} {} 0}
                     width 5 offset 0
     misc_feature    1783..1783
                     /label=G->A
                     /ApEinfo_fwdcolor=#ff0600
                     /ApEinfo_revcolor=green
                     /ApEinfo_graphicformat=arrow_data {{0 1 2 0 0 -1} {} 0}
                     width 5 offset 0
     primer_bind     complement(5617..5629)
                     /label=LH1arm-Km-R2
                     /ApEinfo_fwdcolor=yellow
                     /ApEinfo_revcolor=purple
                     /ApEinfo_graphicformat=arrow_data {{0 1 2 0 0 -1} {} 0}
                     width 5 offset 0
     misc_feature    3028..3039
                     /label=nothing beta
                     /ApEinfo_fwdcolor=#8000ff
                     /ApEinfo_revcolor=#8000ff
                     /ApEinfo_graphicformat=arrow_data {{0 1 2 0 0 -1} {} 0}
                     width 5 offset 0
     primer_bind     4383..4395
                     /label=GFP-polyA-AS
                     /ApEinfo_fwdcolor=yellow
                     /ApEinfo_revcolor=purple
                     /ApEinfo_graphicformat=arrow_data {{0 1 2 0 0 -1} {} 0}
                     width 5 offset 0
     primer_bind     4383..4395
                     /label=hrGFP-eGFP-AS
                     /ApEinfo_fwdcolor=yellow
                     /ApEinfo_revcolor=purple
                     /ApEinfo_graphicformat=arrow_data {{0 1 2 0 0 -1} {} 0}
                     width 5 offset 0
     primer_bind     complement(5913..5925)
                     /label=hrGFP-eGFP-SE
                     /ApEinfo_fwdcolor=yellow
                     /ApEinfo_revcolor=purple
                     /ApEinfo_graphicformat=arrow_data {{0 1 2 0 0 -1} {} 0}
                     width 5 offset 0
     primer_bind     complement(5996..6008)
                     /label=PcR-XL-TOPO-up
                     /ApEinfo_fwdcolor=yellow
                     /ApEinfo_revcolor=purple
                     /ApEinfo_graphicformat=arrow_data {{0 1 2 0 0 -1} {} 0}
                     width 5 offset 0
     primer_bind     complement(5913..5925)
                     /label=Kiss1-3k-EGFP-AS
                     /ApEinfo_fwdcolor=yellow
                     /ApEinfo_revcolor=purple
                     /ApEinfo_graphicformat=arrow_data {{0 1 2 0 0 -1} {} 0}
                     width 5 offset 0
     primer_bind     complement(5913..5925)
                     /label=Kiss1-3k-EGFP-SE
                     /ApEinfo_fwdcolor=yellow
                     /ApEinfo_revcolor=purple
                     /ApEinfo_graphicformat=arrow_data {{0 1 2 0 0 -1} {} 0}
                     width 5 offset 0
     primer_bind     complement(5911..5923)
                     /label=AcGFP-cmlc-AS
                     /ApEinfo_fwdcolor=yellow
                     /ApEinfo_revcolor=purple
                     /ApEinfo_graphicformat=arrow_data {{0 1 2 0 0 -1} {} 0}
                     width 5 offset 0
     primer_bind     complement(5913..5925)
                     /label=AcGFP-cmlc-SE
                     /ApEinfo_fwdcolor=yellow
                     /ApEinfo_revcolor=purple
                     /ApEinfo_graphicformat=arrow_data {{0 1 2 0 0 -1} {} 0}
                     width 5 offset 0
     primer_bind     complement(5913..5925)
                     /label=kiss2exon2-cmlc-SE
                     /ApEinfo_fwdcolor=yellow
                     /ApEinfo_revcolor=purple
                     /ApEinfo_graphicformat=arrow_data {{0 1 2 0 0 -1} {} 0}
                     width 5 offset 0
     primer_bind     complement(5913..5925)
                     /label=Kiss1-3k-cmlc-cgAS
                     /ApEinfo_fwdcolor=yellow
                     /ApEinfo_revcolor=purple
                     /ApEinfo_graphicformat=arrow_data {{0 1 2 0 0 -1} {} 0}
                     width 5 offset 0
     primer_bind     complement(5913..5925)
                     /label=Kiss1-3k-cmlc-gcSE
                     /ApEinfo_fwdcolor=yellow
                     /ApEinfo_revcolor=purple
                     /ApEinfo_graphicformat=arrow_data {{0 1 2 0 0 -1} {} 0}
                     width 5 offset 0
     primer_bind     complement(5913..5925)
                     /label=Kpn-cmlc-EGFP(c)SE
                     /ApEinfo_fwdcolor=yellow
                     /ApEinfo_revcolor=purple
                     /ApEinfo_graphicformat=arrow_data {{0 1 2 0 0 -1} {} 0}
                     width 5 offset 0
     primer_bind     complement(5989..6001)
                     /label=pCRXLTOPO-SE(-70)
                     /ApEinfo_fwdcolor=yellow
                     /ApEinfo_revcolor=purple
                     /ApEinfo_graphicformat=arrow_data {{0 1 2 0 0 -1} {} 0}
                     width 5 offset 0
     primer_bind     complement(5914..5926)
                     /label=InFu-cmlc-EGFP-AS1
                     /ApEinfo_fwdcolor=yellow
                     /ApEinfo_revcolor=purple
                     /ApEinfo_graphicformat=arrow_data {{0 1 2 0 0 -1} {} 0}
                     width 5 offset 0
     primer_bind     complement(5914..5926)
                     /label=IF-kiss2(3k)EGFP-S
                     /ApEinfo_fwdcolor=yellow
                     /ApEinfo_revcolor=purple
                     /ApEinfo_graphicformat=arrow_data {{0 1 2 0 0 -1} {} 0}
                     width 5 offset 0
     primer_bind     complement(3946..3958)
                     /label=Sal?T�{IP-R1
                     /ApEinfo_fwdcolor=yellow
                     /ApEinfo_revcolor=purple
                     /ApEinfo_graphicformat=arrow_data {{0 1 2 0 0 -1} {} 0}
                     width 5 offset 0
     primer_bind     complement(5911..5923)
                     /label=AcGFP-AS
                     /ApEinfo_fwdcolor=yellow
                     /ApEinfo_revcolor=purple
                     /ApEinfo_graphicformat=arrow_data {{0 1 2 0 0 -1} {} 0}
                     width 5 offset 0
     primer_bind     complement(3946..3958)
                     /label=BGHpolyA-R1
                     /ApEinfo_fwdcolor=yellow
                     /ApEinfo_revcolor=purple
                     /ApEinfo_graphicformat=arrow_data {{0 1 2 0 0 -1} {} 0}
                     width 5 offset 0
     primer_bind     complement(5906..5918)
                     /label=Bgl-Cre-AS1
                     /ApEinfo_fwdcolor=yellow
                     /ApEinfo_revcolor=purple
                     /ApEinfo_graphicformat=arrow_data {{0 1 2 0 0 -1} {} 0}
                     width 5 offset 0
     primer_bind     complement(5914..5926)
                     /label=kiss1-cmlc-rec-AS1
                     /ApEinfo_fwdcolor=yellow
                     /ApEinfo_revcolor=purple
                     /ApEinfo_graphicformat=arrow_data {{0 1 2 0 0 -1} {} 0}
                     width 5 offset 0
     primer_bind     complement(5921..5933)
                     /label=TtT1
                     /ApEinfo_fwdcolor=yellow
                     /ApEinfo_revcolor=purple
                     /ApEinfo_graphicformat=arrow_data {{0 1 2 0 0 -1} {} 0}
                     width 5 offset 0
     primer_bind     complement(5917..5929)
                     /label=TtT2
                     /ApEinfo_fwdcolor=yellow
                     /ApEinfo_revcolor=purple
                     /ApEinfo_graphicformat=arrow_data {{0 1 2 0 0 -1} {} 0}
                     width 5 offset 0
     primer_bind     complement(5917..5929)
                     /label=TtH1
                     /ApEinfo_fwdcolor=yellow
                     /ApEinfo_revcolor=purple
                     /ApEinfo_graphicformat=arrow_data {{0 1 2 0 0 -1} {} 0}
                     width 5 offset 0
     primer_bind     complement(3946..3958)
                     /label=NheI+IP-R1
                     /ApEinfo_fwdcolor=yellow
                     /ApEinfo_revcolor=purple
                     /ApEinfo_graphicformat=arrow_data {{0 1 2 0 0 -1} {} 0}
                     width 5 offset 0
     primer_bind     complement(5908..5920)
                     /label=pAdummyASlong
                     /ApEinfo_fwdcolor=yellow
                     /ApEinfo_revcolor=purple
                     /ApEinfo_graphicformat=arrow_data {{0 1 2 0 0 -1} {} 0}
                     width 5 offset 0
     primer_bind     complement(5982..5994)
                     /label=Cre-seq-AS1
                     /ApEinfo_fwdcolor=yellow
                     /ApEinfo_revcolor=purple
                     /ApEinfo_graphicformat=arrow_data {{0 1 2 0 0 -1} {} 0}
                     width 5 offset 0
     primer_bind     4348..4360
                     /label= link4+polyAsac1R1
                     /ApEinfo_fwdcolor=yellow
                     /ApEinfo_revcolor=purple
                     /ApEinfo_graphicformat=arrow_data {{0 1 2 0 0 -1} {} 0}
                     width 5 offset 0
     primer_bind     complement(5893..5905)
                     /label=GnRH2AS-polyAAS
                     /ApEinfo_fwdcolor=yellow
                     /ApEinfo_revcolor=purple
                     /ApEinfo_graphicformat=arrow_data {{0 1 2 0 0 -1} {} 0}
                     width 5 offset 0
     primer_bind     complement(5893..5905)
                     /label=pNSEAS-polyAAS
                     /ApEinfo_fwdcolor=yellow
                     /ApEinfo_revcolor=purple
                     /ApEinfo_graphicformat=arrow_data {{0 1 2 0 0 -1} {} 0}
                     width 5 offset 0
     primer_bind     complement(6069..6081)
                     /label=polyASE-pNSESE
                     /ApEinfo_fwdcolor=yellow
                     /ApEinfo_revcolor=purple
                     /ApEinfo_graphicformat=arrow_data {{0 1 2 0 0 -1} {} 0}
                     width 5 offset 0
     primer_bind     6007..6019
                     /label=GnRH2-topoAS
                     /ApEinfo_fwdcolor=yellow
                     /ApEinfo_revcolor=purple
                     /ApEinfo_graphicformat=arrow_data {{0 1 2 0 0 -1} {} 0}
                     width 5 offset 0
     primer_bind     complement(5906..5918)
                     /label=EGFPpolyA-AS+BamH1
                     /ApEinfo_fwdcolor=yellow
                     /ApEinfo_revcolor=purple
                     /ApEinfo_graphicformat=arrow_data {{0 1 2 0 0 -1} {} 0}
                     width 5 offset 0
     primer_bind     complement(5906..5918)
                     /label=EGFPpolyA-AS
                     /ApEinfo_fwdcolor=yellow
                     /ApEinfo_revcolor=purple
                     /ApEinfo_graphicformat=arrow_data {{0 1 2 0 0 -1} {} 0}
                     width 5 offset 0
     primer_bind     complement(5983..5995)
                     /label=M13Reverse-strong
                     /ApEinfo_fwdcolor=yellow
                     /ApEinfo_revcolor=purple
                     /ApEinfo_graphicformat=arrow_data {{0 1 2 0 0 -1} {} 0}
                     width 5 offset 0
     primer_bind     7155..7167
                     /label=AmpR-AS
                     /ApEinfo_fwdcolor=yellow
                     /ApEinfo_revcolor=purple
                     /ApEinfo_graphicformat=arrow_data {{0 1 2 0 0 -1} {} 0}
                     width 5 offset 0
     misc_feature    complement(5906..5918)
                     /note=0
                     /label=EGFP-BglII
                     /ApEinfo_fwdcolor=cyan
                     /ApEinfo_revcolor=yellow
                     /ApEinfo_graphicformat=arrow_data {{0 1 2 0 0 -1} {} 0}
                     width 5 offset 0
     misc_feature    complement(5914..5926)
                     /note=0
                     /label=EGFP+Link5AS
                     /ApEinfo_fwdcolor=cyan
                     /ApEinfo_revcolor=yellow
                     /ApEinfo_graphicformat=arrow_data {{0 1 2 0 0 -1} {} 0}
                     width 5 offset 0
     misc_feature    complement(6025..6037)
                     /note=0
                     /label=TALEN-colony-PCRR1
                     /ApEinfo_fwdcolor=cyan
                     /ApEinfo_revcolor=yellow
                     /ApEinfo_graphicformat=arrow_data {{0 1 2 0 0 -1} {} 0}
                     width 5 offset 0
     misc_feature    complement(5619..5631)
                     /note=0
                     /label=gnrh1fosmidAS
                     /ApEinfo_fwdcolor=cyan
                     /ApEinfo_revcolor=yellow
                     /ApEinfo_graphicformat=arrow_data {{0 1 2 0 0 -1} {} 0}
                     width 5 offset 0
     misc_feature    complement(5619..5631)
                     /note=0
                     /label=ITfosmidAS
                     /ApEinfo_fwdcolor=cyan
                     /ApEinfo_revcolor=yellow
                     /ApEinfo_graphicformat=arrow_data {{0 1 2 0 0 -1} {} 0}
                     width 5 offset 0
     misc_feature    complement(5619..5631)
                     /note=0
                     /label=THfosmidAS
                     /ApEinfo_fwdcolor=cyan
                     /ApEinfo_revcolor=yellow
                     /ApEinfo_graphicformat=arrow_data {{0 1 2 0 0 -1} {} 0}
                     width 5 offset 0
     misc_feature    complement(5619..5631)
                     /note=0
                     /label=5ht3afosmidAS
                     /ApEinfo_fwdcolor=cyan
                     /ApEinfo_revcolor=yellow
                     /ApEinfo_graphicformat=arrow_data {{0 1 2 0 0 -1} {} 0}
                     width 5 offset 0
     misc_feature    complement(5619..5631)
                     /note=0
                     /label=VTfosmidAS
                     /ApEinfo_fwdcolor=cyan
                     /ApEinfo_revcolor=yellow
                     /ApEinfo_graphicformat=arrow_data {{0 1 2 0 0 -1} {} 0}
                     width 5 offset 0
     misc_feature    4739..4751
                     /note=0
                     /label=pcDNA3 SV40 promoter Fw
                     /ApEinfo_fwdcolor=cyan
                     /ApEinfo_revcolor=yellow
                     /ApEinfo_graphicformat=arrow_data {{0 1 2 0 0 -1} {} 0}
                     width 5 offset 0
     misc_feature    3737..3960
                     /label=BGHpolyA
                     /ApEinfo_fwdcolor=cyan
                     /ApEinfo_revcolor=green
                     /ApEinfo_graphicformat=arrow_data {{0 1 2 0 0 -1} {} 0}
                     width 5 offset 0
     misc_feature    1341..1341
                     /label=pe577 T->C
                     /ApEinfo_fwdcolor=#ff0000
                     /ApEinfo_revcolor=green
                     /ApEinfo_graphicformat=arrow_data {{0 1 2 0 0 -1} {} 0}
                     width 5 offset 0
ORIGIN
        1 GACGGATCGG GAGATCTCCC GATCCCCTAT GGTGCACTCT CAGTACAATC TGCTCTGATG
       61 CCGCATAGTT AAGCCAGTAT CTGCTCCCTG CTTGTGTGTT GGAGGTCGCT GAGTAGTGCG
      121 CGAGCAAAAT TTAAGCTACA ACAAGGCAAG GCTTGACCGA CAATTGCATG AAGAATCTGC
      181 TTAGGGTTAG GCGTTTTGCG CTGCTTCGCG ATGTACGGGC CAGATATACG CGTTGACATT
      241 GATTATTGAC TAGTTATTAA TAGTAATCAA TTACGGGGTC ATTAGTTCAT AGCCCATATA
      301 TGGAGTTCCG CGTTACATAA CTTACGGTAA ATGGCCCGCC TGGCTGACCG CCCAACGACC
      361 CCCGCCCATT GACGTCAATA ATGACGTATG TTCCCATAGT AACGCCAATA GGGACTTTCC
      421 ATTGACGTCA ATGGGTGGAG TATTTACGGT AAACTGCCCA CTTGGCAGTA CATCAAGTGT
      481 ATCATATGCC AAGTACGCCC CCTATTGACG TCAATGACGG TAAATGGCCC GCCTGGCATT
      541 ATGCCCAGTA CATGACCTTA TGGGACTTTC CTACTTGGCA GTACATCTAC GTATTAGTCA
      601 TCGCTATTAC CATGGTGATG CGGTTTTGGC AGTACATCAA TGGGCGTGGA TAGCGGTTTG
      661 ACTCACGGGG ATTTCCAAGT CTCCACCCCA TTGACGTCAA TGGGAGTTTG TTTTGGCACC
      721 AAAATCAACG GGACTTTCCA AAATGTCGTA ACAACTCCGC CCCATTGACG CAAATGGGCG
      781 GTAGGCGTGT ACGGTGGGAG GTCTATATAA GCAGAGCTCT CTGGCTAACT AGAGAACCCA
      841 CTGCTTACTG GCTTATCGAA ATTAATACGA CTCACTATAG GGAGACCCAA GCTGGCTAGC
      901 CAGGATGGAA GACGCCGTCG TCGTCGACGA GGAGCACCGA CGACGTGGCG AAGACACTCA
      961 ATCGTCGGGC CAGTCGAGCC TTCCATCGGA CATTGTGCAG TTCACTGCGA GACCCCACAT
     1021 GTTAATGGAA GATGTTGAAT GCAGCCCGAT TGAGCCGACG GAAAAGGAAT GGAATGAATA
     1081 TCGTGATAGG GTTCAAGAAA ATGCGGATCA AATGGAATTG CTAGGAGATG ACGAGTCGAG
     1141 TGACACAGAA GATCAGAATG ATCTGGATGA AGAGTACGAG GATTATTATA CTGATTCAAA
     1201 ATCCACCAGA CGGGAAACAA CGAAAGAATT TTTGACGCGT CAATTCCAAA ATATTGTGCA
     1261 TTTCTTTGTC GAGGACTGGT TCATCTCGGC CGCACTTGGA TTCATCACGG CAATCTTTTC
     1321 GATTTTCATC GATATGGGAA TTGAGTATCT GATTCATTTC CGAAACTTCA TGCTAGAGTC
     1381 TCTGGAGCAA TTCAACAACT ACGCGGCGTT TTGTGGATGG GTGTTTTATA TTACTGGACT
     1441 TGTGTATCTC GCCGCGTTGG TGTGCTATGG ATTTGGAAAA CAGGCTGTTG GATCCGGAAT
     1501 TCCCGAAGTC AAAGTTATCA TTCACGGCTT CCAACTGAAA AATTATTTAT CTGGGAAAAC
     1561 CTTGATCGCG AAGATGATTG GACTTACGCT TACTATTGGA TCAGGTCTTC CAGTTGGTAA
     1621 AGAGGGACCA TTTGTACATA TCGGAGCTAT TGTCGCCTCA CTCCTCAACA AAGTCACCGC
     1681 CGCTTGCCAA TACAACGCAT TTTTCTCCAA CGAAGGTCGT GCCATGGAAA TGTTGAGCAT
     1741 CGGTTGTGCC GTCGGAATCG CTTGCACATT CTCGGCGCCT ATGGGAGCTG TACTGTACGG
     1801 TATCGAGTCA ACTTCCAAAT ATTTTGCTGT GAAAAACTAT TGGAGATCAT TCTTTGCCAC
     1861 TACCTGCTCT GCCATGCTTT TCCGTTTTGC CATTGCGTTC TTTGTGCCAC AACATATTGC
     1921 CGGAACCATT ACTGCCTATT ATCAAACTTA TTTCCCAAAT GAGGTGTTTG TTGTCGAGGA
     1981 ATTGCCATTT TTCATTGGTT TGGGAGTTAT GACTGGTCTT CTCGGAGCTC TCTTCGTCTA
     2041 TTATCACCGA AGAATCGCGT TCTTCAAACG AAAAAATCGC ATCTTCCAGG CCCTATTCGG
     2101 AAAAAGCCCA ATCCTGTTCA CTGCCTGTTG TGCTGCAATT TTCGCCGTTC TCGTCTACCC
     2161 CAATGGTTTA GGAAGCTACG TGGCCGGAAA ATACACTTTC CGTGAAACCC TCGTCGATTT
     2221 CCTCTCCAAC TGTACCCTCT GGAAGCAAAC GAATGGGTCT GAAGGATGTC CACCCCATAT
     2281 GTTGGAGCAT TGGTCGGGTC CAGAAGGAGA TATGATGCCT ATCAACTCTC TTTTGATCTA
     2341 CTTCCTTTTC TATTTTATCA TCGTTCCAAT TTGTATTACC TTGTACATTC CATCAGGAAT
     2401 CTTCGTTCCA TGCTTCGTCA TTGGTGCCTG TGGTGGAAGA ATTTTCGGAG AAATTATATC
     2461 AATGATTTGG CCGTATGGAC TCCGTGGTCT CGGTCAGCCA CAGATCTACC CTGGACTTTA
     2521 TGCCGTGGTT GGAGCTGCGT CATTCACCGG ATCCGTCACT CACTCCTTGT CCATTGCTCT
     2581 AATCGTTTGT GAAACAACTG GACAGCTGTG TGCTCTGCTA CCTGTGCTCA TTGCCCTTAT
     2641 GATCTCAAAT GCTATCTGTG CTTTCCTGCA ACCTTCCATT TATGATTCTA TTATTAAGAT
     2701 TAATGGATAC CCATACCTTG CAGATTTGCC TCCATCTCGT ATGAGTGTGC ATCAAATGAA
     2761 AGTCGAACGT ATCATGGTCA AGGACATCTT CTACATCACC CGCGAGACCA CCTACCGTGA
     2821 GCTCCGCGAG ATGCTCCTCG AGAGTCCAAC CCTTCGCTCC TACCCATTTG TCACCGATTC
     2881 CCGCTCGATG ACACTTCTCG GCTCCGTCGC CCGCAAGTAT CTTCTGTACC TTATTCAACG
     2941 TAAACTCGGA CCCGAGCCAG AGCTCTTCGG ACATCGTAGA AGAAGTCGCA CGGCATCGGA
     3001 AATCTTCAGC ACGATCAACA ATCTAAGAAA GTATTCTAGA CGTGGCTCGC TCGCTGCGAA
     3061 TGGTGCTCAC ATGTCGTCTG GAAATGCGTT GATGACTGAC AGGAATATCT CCGGAAACAC
     3121 TCTTCTTCCA CAATCTCCAC TTCATGAAGA TCAGGGAGAT CGCAGTCCAT TGGCCCCACT
     3181 TCTGTACGCT CAGACTAATC AACACGAGCC GATTGTGCAC TCTTTGGCAA AGAGAGCTGA
     3241 AATTCTATCA AAGAAATTGG ACATGGAAGA AGTGGCAATC GATCCGGCAC CGTTCCAGTT
     3301 GGTTAGAGGC ACCTCTCTTT ACAAGGTCCA CACCCTGTTC TCCCTTCTTG CTCTCAACCA
     3361 TGCCTATGTT ACTGAAAAAG GTCGTCTTTG TGGTGTAGTT GCCGTGAAGG AACTTCGTGA
     3421 GGCGCTCAGT AACATCTACA GTAGAGGAGC TGTCGTCCCG AAACAGAGAA TCCGAACATC
     3481 CACATTCCGA CTCAATCCAG AACAAGATCT TGACCGTGAG CTCCAAAACG GCCATACAGC
     3541 GGAGCCAAAC GGCGCCCCAA TCAGACAACC ACGTGTCACA ATCGATGTTC CTGAAAACGC
     3601 AAAGACGGAT GACGAAACCC GCTAAGGTAC CGAGCTCGGA TCCACTAGTC CAGTGTGGTG
     3661 GAATTCTGCA GATATCCAGC ACAGTGGCGG CCGCTCGAGT CTAGAGGGCC CGTTTAAACC
     3721 CGCTGATCAG CCTCGACTGT GCCTTCTAGT TGCCAGCCAT CTGTTGTTTG CCCCTCCCCC
     3781 GTGCCTTCCT TGACCCTGGA AGGTGCCACT CCCACTGTCC TTTCCTAATA AAATGAGGAA
     3841 ATTGCATCGC ATTGTCTGAG TAGGTGTCAT TCTATTCTGG GGGGTGGGGT GGGGCAGGAC
     3901 AGCAAGGGGG AGGATTGGGA AGACAATAGC AGGCATGCTG GGGATGCGGT GGGCTCTATG
     3961 GCTTCTGAGG CGGAAAGAAC CAGCTGGGGC TCTAGGGGGT ATCCCCNNNN NNNNNNNNNN
     4021 NNNNNNNNNN NNNNNNNNNN NNNNNNNNNN NNNNNNNNNN NNNNNNNNNN NNNNNNNNNN
     4081 NNNNNNNNNN NNNNNNNNNN NNNNNNNNNN NNNNNNNNNN NNNNNNNNNN CNNNNNNNNN
     4141 NNNNNNNNNN NNNNNNNNNN NNNNNNNNNN NNNNNNNNNN NNNNNNNNNN NNNNNNNNNN
     4201 NNNNNNNNNN NNNNNNNNNN NNANNNNNNN NNNNNNNNNN NNNNNNNNNN NNNNNNNNNN
     4261 NNNNNNNNNN NNCCTTTGAC GTTGGAGTCC ACGTTCTTTN NNNNNNNNNN NNNNNNNNNN
     4321 NNNNNNNNNN NNNNNNACCC TATCTCGGTC TATTCTTTTG ATTTATAAGG GATTTTGCCG
     4381 ATTTCGGCCT ATTGGTTAAA AAATGAGCTG ATTTAACAAA AATTTAACGC GAATTAATTC
     4441 TGTGGAATGT GTGTCAGTTA GGGTGTGGAA AGTCCCCAGG CTCCCCAGCA GGCAGAAGTA
     4501 TGCAAAGCAT GCATCTCAAT TAGTCAGCAA CCAGGTGTGG AAAGTCCCCA GGCTCCCCAG
     4561 CAGGCAGAAG TATGCAAAGC ATGCATCTCA ATTAGTCAGC AACCATAGTC CCGCCCCTAA
     4621 CTCCGCCCAT CCCGCCCCTA ACTCCGCCCA GTTCCGCCCA TTCTCCGCCC CATGGCTGAC
     4681 TAATTTTTTT TATTTATGCA GAGGCCGAGG CCGCCTCTGC CTCTGAGCTA TTCCAGAAGT
     4741 AGTGAGGAGG CTTTTTTGGA GGCCTAGGCT TTTGCAAAAA GCTCCCGGGA GCTTGTATAT
     4801 CCATTTTCGG ATCTGATCAA GAGACAGGAT GAGGATCGTT TCGCATGATT GAACAAGATG
     4861 GATTGCACGC AGGTTCTCCG GCCGCTTGGG TGGAGAGGCT ATTCGGCTAT GACTGGGCAC
     4921 AACAGACAAT CGGCTGCTCT GATGCCGCCG TGTTCCGGCT GTCAGCGCAG GGGCGCCCGG
     4981 TTCTTTTTGT CAAGACCGAC CTGTCCGGTG CCCTGAATGA ACTGCAGGAC GAGGCAGCGC
     5041 GGCTATCGTG GCTGGCCACG ACGGGCGTTC CTTGCGCAGC TGTGCTCGAC GTTGTCACTG
     5101 AAGCGGGAAG GGACTGGCTG CTATTGGGCG AAGTGCCGGG GCAGGATCTC CTGTCATCTC
     5161 ACCTTGCTCC TGCCGAGAAA GTATCCATCA TGGCTGATGC AATGCGGCGG CTGCATACGC
     5221 TTGATCCGGC TACCTGCCCA TTCGACCACC AAGCGAAACA TCGCATCGAG CGAGCACGTA
     5281 CTCGGATGGA AGCCGGTCTT GTCGATCAGG ATGATCTGGA CGAAGAGCAT CAGGGGCTCG
     5341 CGCCAGCCGA ACTGTTCGCC AGGCTCAAGG CGCGCATGCC CGACGGCGAG GATCTCGTCG
     5401 TGACCCATGG CGATGCCTGC TTGCCGAATA TCATGGTGGA AAATGGCCGC TTTTCTGGAT
     5461 TCATCGACTG TGGCCGGCTG GGTGTGGCGG ACCGCTATCA GGACATAGCG TTGGCTACCC
     5521 GTGATATTGC TGAAGAGCTT GGCGGCGAAT GGGCTGACCG CTTCCTCGTG CTTTACGGTA
     5581 TCGCCGCTCC CGATTCGCAG CGCATCGCCT TCTATCGCCT TCTTGACGAG TTCTTCTGAG
     5641 CGGGACTCTG GGGTTCGAAA TGACCGACCA AGCGACGCCC AACCTGCCAT CACGAGATTT
     5701 CGATTCCACC GCCGCCTTCT ATGAAAGGTT GGGCTTCGGA ATCGTTTTCC GGGACGCCGG
     5761 CTGGATGATC CTCCAGCGCG GGGATCTCAT GCTGGAGTTC TTCGCCCACC CCAACTTGTT
     5821 TATTGCAGCT TATAATGGTT ACAAATAAAG CAATAGCATC ACAAATTTCA CAAATAAAGC
     5881 ATTTTTTTCA CTGCATTCTA GTTGTGGTTT GTCCAAACTC ATCAATGTAT CTTATCATGT
     5941 CTGTATACCG TCGACCTCTA GCTAGAGCTT GGCGTAATCA TGGTCATAGC TGTTTCCTGT
     6001 GTGAAATTGT TATCCGCTCA CAATTCCACA CAACATACGA GCCGGAAGCA TAAAGTGTAA
     6061 AGCCTGGGGT GCCTAATGAG TGAGCTAACT CACATTAATT GCGTTGCGCT CACTGCCCGC
     6121 TTTCCAGTCG GGAAACCTGT CGTGCCAGCT GCATTAATGA ATCGGCCAAC GCGCGGGGAG
     6181 AGGCGGTTTG CGTATTGGGC GCTCTTCCGC TTCCTCGCTC ACTGACTCGC TGCGCTCGGT
     6241 CGTTCGGCTG CGGCGAGCGG TATCAGCTCA CTCAAAGGCG GTAATACGGT TATCCACAGA
     6301 ATCAGGGGAT AACGCAGGAA AGAACATGTG AGCAAAAGGC CAGCAAAAGG CCAGGAACCG
     6361 TAAAAAGGCC GCGTTGCTGG CGTTTTTCCA TAGGCTCCGC CCCCCTGACG AGCATCACAA
     6421 AAATCGACGC TCAAGTCAGA GGTGGCGAAA CCCGACAGGA CTATAAAGAT ACCAGGCGTT
     6481 TCCCCCTGGA AGCTCCCTCG TGCGCTCTCC TGTTCCGACC CTGCCGCTTA CCGGATACCT
     6541 GTCCGCCTTT CTCCCTTCGG GAAGCGTGGC GCTTTCTCAT AGCTCACGCT GTAGGTATCT
     6601 CAGTTCGGTG TAGGTCGTTC GCTCCAAGCT GGGCTGTGTG CACGAACCCC CCGTTCAGCC
     6661 CGACCGCTGC GCCTTATCCG GTAACTATCG TCTTGAGTCC AACCCGGTAA GACACGACTT
     6721 ATCGCCACTG GCAGCAGCCA CTGGTAACAG GATTAGCAGA GCGAGGTATG TAGGCGGTGC
     6781 TACAGAGTTC TTGAAGTGGT GGCCTAACTA CGGCTACACT AGAAGAACAG TATTTGGTAT
     6841 CTGCGCTCTG CTGAAGCCAG TTACCTTCGG AAAAAGAGTT GGTAGCTCTT GATCCGGCAA
     6901 ACAAACCACC GCTGGTAGCG GTTTTTTTGT TTGCAAGCAG CAGATTACGC GCAGAAAAAA
     6961 AGGATCTCAA GAAGATCCTT TGATCTTTTC TACGGGGTCT GACGCTCAGT GGAACGAAAA
     7021 CTCACGTTAA GGGATTTTGG TCATGAGATT ATCAAAAAGG ATCTTCACCT AGATCCTTTT
     7081 AAATTAAAAA TGAAGTTTTA AATCAATCTA AAGTATATAT GAGTAAACTT GGTCTGACAG
     7141 TTACCAATGC TTAATCAGTG AGGCACCTAT CTCAGCGATC TGTCTATTTC GTTCATCCAT
     7201 AGTTGCCTGA CTCCCCGTCG TGTAGATAAC TACGATACGG GAGGGCTTAC CATCTGGCCC
     7261 CAGTGCTGCA ATGATACCGC GAGACCCACG CTCACCGGCT CCAGATTTAT CAGCAATAAA
     7321 CCAGCCAGCC GGAAGGGCCG AGCGCAGAAG TGGTCCTGCA ACTTTATCCG CCTCCATCCA
     7381 GTCTATTAAT TGTTGCCGGG AAGCTAGAGT AAGTAGTTCG CCAGTTAATA GTTTGCGCAA
     7441 CGTTGTTGCC ATTGCTACAG GCATCGTGGT GTCACGCTCG TCGTTTGGTA TGGCTTCATT
     7501 CAGCTCCGGT TCCCAACGAT CAAGGCGAGT TACATGATCC CCCATGTTGT GCAAAAAAGC
     7561 GGTTAGCTCC TTCGGTCCTC CGATCGTTGT CAGAAGTAAG TTGGCCGCAG TGTTATCACT
     7621 CATGGTTATG GCAGCACTGC ATAATTCTCT TACTGTCATG CCATCCGTAA GATGCTTTTC
     7681 TGTGACTGGT GAGTACTCAA CCAAGTCATT CTGAGAATAG TGTATGCGGC GACCGAGTTG
     7741 CTCTTGCCCG GCGTCAATAC GGGATAATAC CGCGCCACAT AGCAGAACTT TAAAAGTGCT
     7801 CATCATTGGA AAACGTTCTT CGGGGCGAAA ACTCTCAAGG ATCTTACCGC TGTTGAGATC
     7861 CAGTTCGATG TAACCCACTC GTGCACCCAA CTGATCTTCA GCATCTTTTA CTTTCACCAG
     7921 CGTTTCTGGG TGAGCAAAAA CAGGAAGGCA AAATGCCGCA AAAAAGGGAA TAAGGGCGAC
     7981 ACGGAAATGT TGAATACTCA TACTCTTCCT TTTTCAATAT TATTGAAGCA TTTATCAGGG
     8041 TTATTGTCTC ATGAGCGGAT ACATATTTGA ATGTATTTAG AAAAATAAAC AAATAGGGGT
     8101 TCCGCGCACA TTTCCCCGAA AAGTGCCACC TGACGTC  
//
